Addgene plasmid #125941: 9_pAAV-ProC5-CatCh-GFP-WPRE
Purpose: Targeting expression to neuronal and glial cell types in mice, non-human primates, and human retina
Depositing lab: Botond Roska. Depositing organization: Friedrich Miescher Institute for Biomedical Research. Publication: Targeting neuronal and glial cell types with synthetic promoter AAVs in mice, non-human primates and humans. Juttner J, Szabo A, Gross-Scherf B, Morikawa RK, Rompani SB, Hantz P, Szikra T, Esposti F, Cowan CS, Bharioke A, Patino-Alvarez CP, Keles O, Kusnyerik A, Azoulay T, Hartl D, Krebs AR, Schubeler D, Hajdu RI, Lukats A, Nemeth J, Nagy ZZ, Wu KC, Wu RH, Xiang L, Fang XL, Jin ZB, Goldblum D, Hasler PW, Scholl HPN, Krol J, Roska B. Nat Neurosci. 2019 Jul 8. pii: 10.1038/s41593-019-0431-2. doi: 10.1038/s41593-019-0431-2. PubMed 31285614.
Backbone
  Vector backbone: pAAV
  Vector type: AAV
Growth in bacteria
  Bacterial resistance: Ampicillin, 100 μg/mL
  Growth temperature: 37°C
  Growth strain: NEB Stable
  Copy number: High Copy
Gene/Insert
  Gene/Insert name: CatCh-GFP (alt name: ChR2(L132C)-EGFP)
  Species: Synthetic
  Promoter: ProC5
  Cloning method: Restriction Enzyme; 5′ cloning site Unknown (unknown if destroyed); 3′ cloning site Unknown (unknown if destroyed)
Terms and licenses: Academic/Nonprofit Terms; Industry Terms: Not Available to Industry
Depositor comments: Please visit https://www.biorxiv.org/content/early/2018/10/04/434720.full.pdf for BioRxiv preprint
How to cite: 9_pAAV-ProC5-CatCh-GFP-WPRE was a gift from Botond Roska (Addgene plasmid # 125941 ; http://n2t.net/addgene:125941 ; RRID:Addgene_125941)
