[The description below was written by a language model from this plasmid's Addgene catalogue record and the feature table of its GenBank file.]
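Description:
9_pAAV-ProC5-CatCh-GFP-WPRE is a 6,471 bp AAV transfer plasmid built on a pAAV backbone, in which an expression cassette is flanked by two AAV2 inverted terminal repeats. The ITRs are the only cis elements needed for the intervening DNA to be replicated and packaged into recombinant AAV particles when rep, cap and helper functions are supplied in trans. In bacteria the plasmid is maintained by a high-copy ColE1/pUC-type origin and selected through the beta-lactamase (AmpR) gene. An f1 phage origin is also present. The record lists a recombination-deficient strain as the growth host, which fits the known instability of ITRs.

The payload is CatCh-GFP, the L132C mutant of the Chlamydomonas reinhardtii channelrhodopsin-2 fragment (a blue light-gated cation channel) followed by EGFP, so expressing cells are both light-sensitive and fluorescent. The ChR2 reading frame is preceded by a Kozak consensus. The cassette ends with a WPRE, which enhances transcript stability and expression, and a human growth hormone polyadenylation signal.

Expression is driven by ProC5, one of a series of synthetic promoters designed to restrict AAV-delivered transgenes to particular cell types. ProC5 itself is not annotated as a feature. The region between the left ITR and the coding sequence carries only an automatic annotation for an SV40 early promoter/origin segment just upstream of the Kozak site, which may be a core promoter component of the synthetic element, although the record does not say so. It also does not say which cell type ProC5 targets. The stated purpose is targeting neuronal and glial cell types in mouse, non-human primate and human retina.
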