LOCUS       Exported 6471 bp ds-DNA circular SYN 13-MAY-2021
DEFINITION  Targeting expression to neuronal and glial cell types in mice,
            non-human primates, and human retina.
ACCESSION   .
VERSION     .
KEYWORDS    9_pAAV-ProC5-CatCh-GFP-WPRE
SOURCE      synthetic DNA construct
  ORGANISM  synthetic DNA construct
REFERENCE   1 (bases 1 to 6471)
  AUTHORS   Juttner J, Szabo A, Gross-Scherf B, Morikawa RK, Rompani SB, Hantz
            P, Szikra T, Esposti F, Cowan CS, Bharioke A, Patino-Alvarez CP,
            Keles O, Kusnyerik A, Azoulay T, Hartl D, Krebs AR, Schubeler D,
            Hajdu RI, Lukats A, Nemeth J, Nagy ZZ, Wu KC, Wu RH, Xiang L, Fang
            XL, Jin ZB, Goldblum D, Hasler PW, Scholl HPN, Krol J, Roska B
  TITLE     Targeting neuronal and glial cell types with synthetic promoter AAVs
            in mice, non-human primates and humans.
  JOURNAL   Nat Neurosci. 2019 Jul 8. pii: 10.1038/s41593-019-0431-2. doi:
            10.1038/s41593-019-0431-2.
  PUBMED    31285614
REFERENCE   2 (bases 1 to 6471)
  AUTHORS   .
  TITLE     Direct Submission
  JOURNAL   Exported May 13, 2021 from SnapGene Server 1.1.58
            http://www.snapgene.com
FEATURES             Location/Qualifiers
     source          1..6471
                     /organism="synthetic DNA construct"
                     /mol_type="other DNA"
     repeat_region   1..130
                     /label=AAV2 ITR (alternate)
                     /note="Functional equivalent of wild-type AAV2 ITR"
     promoter        712..908
                     /label=SV40 promoter
                     /note="SV40 early promoter"
     rep_origin      759..894
                     /label=SV40 ori
                     /note="SV40 origin of replication"
     primer_bind     821..840
                     /label=SV40pro-F
                     /note="SV40 promoter/origin, forward primer"
     regulatory      915..924
                     /regulatory_class="other"
                     /note="vertebrate consensus sequence for strong initiation
                     of translation (Kozak, 1987)"
     CDS             921..1844
                     /codon_start=1
                     /product="N-terminal fragment of channelrhodopsin-2 from
                     the alga Chlamydomonas reinhardtii (Nagel et al., 2003)"
                     /label=ChR2
                     /note="blue light-activated cation channel"
                     /translation="MDYGGALSAVGRELLFVTNPVVVNGSVLVPEDQCYCAGWIESRGT
                     NGAQTASNVLQWLAAGFSILLLMFYAYQTWKSTCGWEEIYVCAIEMVKVILEFFFEFKN
                     PSMLYLATGHRVQWLRYAEWLLTCPVICIHLSNLTGLSNDYSRRTMGLLVSDIGTIVWG
                     ATSAMATGYVKVIFFCLGLCYGANTFFHAAKAYIEGYHTVPKGRCRQVVTGMAWLFFVS
                     WGMFPILFILGPEGFGVLSVYGSTVGHTIIDLMSKNCWGLLGHYLRVLIHEHILIHGDI
                     RKTTKLNIGGTEIEVETLVEDEAEAGA"
     CDS             1851..2567
                     /codon_start=1
                     /product="enhanced GFP"
                     /label=EGFP
                     /translation="MVSKGEELFTGVVPILVELDGDVNGHKFSVSGEGEGDATYGKLTL
                     KFICTTGKLPVPWPTLVTTLTYGVQCFSRYPDHMKQHDFFKSAMPEGYVQERTIFFKDD
                     GNYKTRAEVKFEGDTLVNRIELKGIDFKEDGNILGHKLEYNYNSHNVYIMADKQKNGIK
                     VNFKIRHNIEDGSVQLADHYQQNTPIGDGPVLLPDNHYLSTQSALSKDPNEKRDHMVLL
                     EFVTAAGITLGMDELYK"
     primer_bind     complement(1896..1917)
                     /label=EGFP-N
                     /note="EGFP, reverse primer"
     primer_bind     complement(2157..2176)
                     /label=EXFP-R
                     /note="For distinguishing EGFP variants, reverse primer"
     primer_bind     2504..2525
                     /label=EGFP-C
                     /note="EGFP, forward primer"
     misc_feature    2598..3186
                     /label=WPRE
                     /note="woodchuck hepatitis virus posttranscriptional
                     regulatory element"
     primer_bind     complement(2651..2671)
                     /label=WPRE-R
                     /note="WPRE, reverse primer"
     CDS             complement(3069..3080)
                     /codon_start=1
                     /product="Factor Xa recognition and cleavage site"
                     /label=Factor Xa site
                     /translation="IEGR"
     polyA_signal    3218..3694
                     /label=hGH poly(A) signal
                     /note="human growth hormone polyadenylation signal"
     primer_bind     complement(3417..3436)
                     /label=hGH-PA-R
                     /note="Human growth hormone terminator, reverse primer"
     repeat_region   3734..3874
                     /label=AAV2 ITR
                     /note="inverted terminal repeat of adeno-associated virus
                     serotype 2"
     repeat_region   3734..3863
                     /label=AAV2 ITR
     rep_origin      3949..4404
                     /direction=RIGHT
                     /label=f1 ori
                     /note="f1 bacteriophage origin of replication; arrow
                     indicates direction of (+) strand synthesis"
     primer_bind     complement(4036..4055)
                     /label=F1ori-R
                     /note="F1 origin, reverse primer"
     primer_bind     4246..4267
                     /label=F1ori-F
                     /note="F1 origin, forward primer"
     primer_bind     complement(4421..4440)
                     /label=pRS-marker
                     /note="pRS vectors, use to sequence yeast selectable
                     marker"
     primer_bind     4540..4562
                     /label=pGEX 3'
                     /note="pGEX vectors, reverse primer"
     primer_bind     complement(4600..4618)
                     /label=pBRforEco
                     /note="pBR322 vectors, upsteam of EcoRI site, forward
                     primer"
     promoter        4686..4790
                     /gene="bla"
                     /label=AmpR promoter
     CDS             4791..5651
                     /codon_start=1
                     /gene="bla"
                     /product="beta-lactamase"
                     /label=AmpR
                     /note="confers resistance to ampicillin, carbenicillin, and
                     related antibiotics"
                     /translation="MSIQHFRVALIPFFAAFCLPVFAHPETLVKVKDAEDQLGARVGYI
                     ELDLNSGKILESFRPEERFPMMSTFKVLLCGAVLSRIDAGQEQLGRRIHYSQNDLVEYS
                     PVTEKHLTDGMTVRELCSAAITMSDNTAANLLLTTIGGPKELTAFLHNMGDHVTRLDRW
                     EPELNEAIPNDERDTTMPVAMATTLRKLLTGELLTLASRQQLIDWMEADKVAGPLLRSA
                     LPAGWFIADKSGAGERGSRGIIAALGPDGKPSRIVVIYTTGSQATMDERNRQIAEIGAS
                     LIKHW"
     primer_bind     complement(5009..5028)
                     /label=Amp-R
                     /note="Ampicillin resistance gene, reverse primer"
     rep_origin      5822..6410
                     /direction=RIGHT
                     /label=ori
                     /note="high-copy-number ColE1/pMB1/pBR322/pUC origin of
                     replication"
     primer_bind     6311..6330
                     /label=pBR322ori-F
                     /note="pBR322 origin, forward primer"
ORIGIN
        1 cctgcaggca gctgcgcgct cgctcgctca ctgaggccgc ccgggcgtcg ggcgaccttt
       61 ggtcgcccgg cctcagtgag cgagcgagcg cgcagagagg gagtggccaa ctccatcact
      121 aggggttcct gcggccgcac gcgtggcata agggggaacc aagcttaaac agtcccatgg
      181 ccaagcttct tattcgtggc gcacaagctt ggcgatggcc aaagccaagc ttactgagtg
      241 caactgtcaa gcttcactat cagcgatttc aagcttaaac aattgactgt acaagcttcc
      301 catattacgc tagcaagctt gaaacggtac agagccaagc ttatttatct cgctaaccaa
      361 gctttcctac ttacacgtac aagcttgagg tctaaaaact gcaagctttc gaagtaccag
      421 acccaagctt ggcaactcac tgaaccaagc ttgagcgact gtcggtacaa gcttaagcgg
      481 gctcgtccac aagctttgaa cggggatcgg gcaagcttgt cacattaggc ggccaagctt
      541 caatccactg gaatacaagc ttcctctggt tctaactcaa gcttcttaga cgtgtgaagc
      601 aagctttaaa taatcagaac ccaagcttaa gagataaaga agacaagctt agtcacgctg
      661 ggctccaagc ttaatgatgg atgagctcaa gcttgctcga gatctgcgat ctgcatctca
      721 attagtcagc aaccatagtc ccgcccctaa ctccgcccat cccgccccta actccgccca
      781 gttccgccca ttctccgccc catcgctgac taattttttt tatttatgca gaggccgagg
      841 ccgcctcggc ctctgagcta ttccagaagt agtgaggagg cttttttgga ggcctaggct
      901 tttgcaaagg atccgccacc atggattatg gaggcgccct gagtgccgtt gggcgcgagc
      961 tgctatttgt aacgaaccca gtagtcgtca atggctctgt acttgtgcct gaggaccagt
     1021 gttactgcgc gggctggatt gagtcgcgtg gcacaaacgg tgcccaaacg gcgtcgaacg
     1081 tgctgcaatg gcttgctgct ggcttctcca tcctactgct tatgttttac gcctaccaaa
     1141 catggaagtc aacctgcggc tgggaggaga tctatgtgtg cgctatcgag atggtcaagg
     1201 tgattctcga gttcttcttc gagtttaaga acccgtccat gctgtatcta gccacaggcc
     1261 accgcgtcca gtggttgcgt tacgccgagt ggcttctcac ctgcccggtc atttgcattc
     1321 acctgtcaaa cctgacgggc ttgtccaacg actacagcag gcgcaccatg ggtctgcttg
     1381 tgtctgatat tggcacaatt gtgtggggcg ccacttccgc catggccacc ggatacgtca
     1441 aggtcatctt cttctgcctg ggtctgtgtt atggtgctaa cacgttcttt cacgctgcca
     1501 aggcctacat cgagggttac cacaccgtgc cgaagggccg gtgtcgccag gtggtgactg
     1561 gcatggcttg gctcttcttc gtatcatggg gtatgttccc catcctgttc atcctcggcc
     1621 ccgagggctt cggcgtcctg agcgtgtacg gctccaccgt cggccacacc atcattgacc
     1681 tgatgtcgaa gaactgctgg ggtctgctcg gccactacct gcgcgtgctg atccacgagc
     1741 atatcctcat ccacggcgac attcgcaaga ccaccaaatt gaacattggt ggcactgaga
     1801 ttgaggtcga gacgctggtg gaggacgagg ccgaggctgg cgcggtaccc atggtgagca
     1861 agggcgagga gctgttcacc ggggtggtgc ccatcctggt cgagctggac ggcgacgtaa
     1921 acggccacaa gttcagcgtg tccggcgagg gcgagggcga tgccacctac ggcaagctga
     1981 ccctgaagtt catctgcacc accggcaagc tgcccgtgcc ctggcccacc ctcgtgacca
     2041 ccctgaccta cggcgtgcag tgcttcagcc gctaccccga ccacatgaag cagcacgact
     2101 tcttcaagtc cgccatgccc gaaggctacg tccaggagcg caccatcttc ttcaaggacg
     2161 acggcaacta caagacccgc gccgaggtga agttcgaggg cgacaccctg gtgaaccgca
     2221 tcgagctgaa gggcatcgac ttcaaggagg acggcaacat cctggggcac aagctggagt
     2281 acaactacaa cagccacaac gtctatatca tggccgacaa gcagaagaac ggcatcaagg
     2341 tgaacttcaa gatccgccac aacatcgagg acggcagcgt gcagctcgcc gaccactacc
     2401 agcagaacac ccccatcggc gacggccccg tgctgctgcc cgacaaccac tacctgagca
     2461 cccagtccgc cctgagcaaa gaccccaacg agaagcgcga tcacatggtc ctgctggagt
     2521 tcgtgaccgc cgccgggatc actctcggca tggacgagct gtacaagtga taagaattcg
     2581 atatcaagct tatcgataat caacctctgg attacaaaat ttgtgaaaga ttgactggta
     2641 ttcttaacta tgttgctcct tttacgctat gtggatacgc tgctttaatg cctttgtatc
     2701 atgctattgc ttcccgtatg gctttcattt tctcctcctt gtataaatcc tggttgctgt
     2761 ctctttatga ggagttgtgg cccgttgtca ggcaacgtgg cgtggtgtgc actgtgtttg
     2821 ctgacgcaac ccccactggt tggggcattg ccaccacctg tcagctcctt tccgggactt
     2881 tcgctttccc cctccctatt gccacggcgg aactcatcgc cgcctgcctt gcccgctgct
     2941 ggacaggggc tcggctgttg ggcactgaca attccgtggt gttgtcgggg aaatcatcgt
     3001 cctttccttg gctgctcgcc tatgttgcca cctggattct gcgcgggacg tccttctgct
     3061 acgtcccttc ggccctcaat ccagcggacc ttccttcccg cggcctgctg ccggctctgc
     3121 ggcctcttcc gcgtcttcgc cttcgccctc agacgagtcg gatctccctt tgggccgcct
     3181 ccccgcatcg ataccgagcg ctgctcgaga gatctacggg tggcatccct gtgacccctc
     3241 cccagtgcct ctcctggccc tggaagttgc cactccagtg cccaccagcc ttgtcctaat
     3301 aaaattaagt tgcatcattt tgtctgacta ggtgtccttc tataatatta tggggtggag
     3361 gggggtggta tggagcaagg ggcaagttgg gaagacaacc tgtagggcct gcggggtcta
     3421 ttgggaacca agctggagtg cagtggcaca atcttggctc actgcaatct ccgcctcctg
     3481 ggttcaagcg attctcctgc ctcagcctcc cgagttgttg ggattccagg catgcatgac
     3541 caggctcagc taatttttgt ttttttggta gagacggggt ttcaccatat tggccaggct
     3601 ggtctccaac tcctaatctc aggtgatcta cccaccttgg cctcccaaat tgctgggatt
     3661 acaggcgtga accactgctc ccttccctgt ccttctgatt ttgtaggtaa ccacgtgcgg
     3721 accgagcggc cgcaggaacc cctagtgatg gagttggcca ctccctctct gcgcgctcgc
     3781 tcgctcactg aggccgggcg accaaaggtc gcccgacgcc cgggctttgc ccgggcggcc
     3841 tcagtgagcg agcgagcgcg cagctgcctg caggggcgcc tgatgcggta ttttctcctt
     3901 acgcatctgt gcggtatttc acaccgcata nnnnnnnnnn nnnnnnnnnn nnnnnnnnnn
     3961 nnnnnnnnnn nnnnnnnnnn nnnnnnnnnn nnnnnnnnnn nnnnnnnnnn nnnnnnnnnn
     4021 nnnnntnnnn nnnnnnnnnn nnnnnnnnnn nnnnnnnnnn nnnnnnnnnn nncnnnnnnn
     4081 nnnnnnnnnn nnnnnnnnnn nnnnnnnnnn nnnnnnnnnn nnnnnnnnnn nnnnnnnnnn
     4141 nnnnnnnnnn nnnnnnnnnn nnnnnnnnnn nnnnnnnnnn nnnnnnnnnn nnnnnnnnnn
     4201 nnnnnnnnnn nnnncctttg acgttggagt ccacgttctt taatagtgga ctcttgttcc
     4261 aaactggaac aacactcaac tctatctcgg gctattcttt tgatttataa gggattttgc
     4321 cgatttcggt ctattggtta aaaaatgagc tgatttaaca aaaatttaac gcgaatttta
     4381 acaaaatatt aacgtttaca attttatggt gcactctcag tacaatctgc tctgatgccg
     4441 catagttaag ccagccccga cacccgccaa cacccgctga cgcgccctga cgggcttgtc
     4501 tgctcccggc atccgcttac agacaagctg tgaccgtctc cgggagctgc atgtgtcaga
     4561 ggttttcacc gtcatcaccg aaacgcgcga gacgaaaggg cctcgtgata cgcctatttt
     4621 tataggttaa tgtcatgata ataatggttt cttagacgtc aggtggcact tttcggggaa
     4681 atgtgcgcgg aacccctatt tgtttatttt tctaaataca ttcaaatatg tatccgctca
     4741 tgagacaata accctgataa atgcttcaat aatattgaaa aaggaagagt atgagtattc
     4801 aacatttccg tgtcgccctt attccctttt ttgcggcatt ttgccttcct gtttttgctc
     4861 acccagaaac gctggtgaaa gtaaaagatg ctgaagatca gttgggtgca cgagtgggtt
     4921 acatcgaact ggatctcaac agcggtaaga tccttgagag ttttcgcccc gaagaacgtt
     4981 ttccaatgat gagcactttt aaagttctgc tatgtggcgc ggtattatcc cgtattgacg
     5041 ccgggcaaga gcaactcggt cgccgcatac actattctca gaatgacttg gttgagtact
     5101 caccagtcac agaaaagcat cttacggatg gcatgacagt aagagaatta tgcagtgctg
     5161 ccataaccat gagtgataac actgcggcca acttacttct gacaacgatc ggaggaccga
     5221 aggagctaac cgcttttttg cacaacatgg gggatcatgt aactcgcctt gatcgttggg
     5281 aaccggagct gaatgaagcc ataccaaacg acgagcgtga caccacgatg cctgtagcaa
     5341 tggcaacaac gttgcgcaaa ctattaactg gcgaactact tactctagct tcccggcaac
     5401 aattaataga ctggatggag gcggataaag ttgcaggacc acttctgcgc tcggcccttc
     5461 cggctggctg gtttattgct gataaatctg gagccggtga gcgtgggtct cgcggtatca
     5521 ttgcagcact ggggccagat ggtaagccct cccgtatcgt agttatctac acgacgggga
     5581 gtcaggcaac tatggatgaa cgaaatagac agatcgctga gataggtgcc tcactgatta
     5641 agcattggta actgtcagac caagtttact catatatact ttagattgat ttaaaacttc
     5701 atttttaatt taaaaggatc taggtgaaga tcctttttga taatctcatg accaaaatcc
     5761 cttaacgtga gttttcgttc cactgagcgt cagaccccgt agaaaagatc aaaggatctt
     5821 cttgagatcc tttttttctg cgcgtaatct gctgcttgca aacaaaaaaa ccaccgctac
     5881 cagcggtggt ttgtttgccg gatcaagagc taccaactct ttttccgaag gtaactggct
     5941 tcagcagagc gcagatacca aatactgttc ttctagtgta gccgtagtta ggccaccact
     6001 tcaagaactc tgtagcaccg cctacatacc tcgctctgct aatcctgtta ccagtggctg
     6061 ctgccagtgg cgataagtcg tgtcttaccg ggttggactc aagacgatag ttaccggata
     6121 aggcgcagcg gtcgggctga acggggggtt cgtgcacaca gcccagcttg gagcgaacga
     6181 cctacaccga actgagatac ctacagcgtg agctatgaga aagcgccacg cttcccgaag
     6241 ggagaaaggc ggacaggtat ccggtaagcg gcagggtcgg aacaggagag cgcacgaggg
     6301 agcttccagg gggaaacgcc tggtatcttt atagtcctgt cgggtttcgc cacctctgac
     6361 ttgagcgtcg atttttgtga tgctcgtcag gggggcggag cctatggaaa aacgccagca
     6421 acgcggcctt tttacggttc ctggcctttt gctggccttt tgctcacatg t
//
