LOCUS       NEWMOL 6482 bp DNA circular 16-APR-2012
SOURCE
  ORGANISM
COMMENT     This file is created by Vector NTI http://www.informaxinc.com/
COMMENT     VNTDATE|623511271|
COMMENT     VNTDBDATE|623511271|
COMMENT     LSOWNER|
COMMENT     VNTNAME|NEWMOL|
COMMENT     VNTAUTHORNAME|jisheng.chen|
COMMENT     Vector_NTI_Display_Data_(Do_Not_Edit!)
COMMENT     (SXF
COMMENT     (CGexDoc "NEWMOL" 0 6482
COMMENT     (CDBMol 0 0 1 1 1 0 0 0 0 "" "" 0 0 0 0 (CObList) (CObList)
            (CObList)
COMMENT     (CObList) -1 "")
COMMENT     (CDocSetData 1 1 0 1 0 0 "MAIN" 1 1 1 1 0 0 1 1 0 1 10 10 4294967295
            50 0
COMMENT     1 0 (CHomObj 1 0 0 30 100) (CWordArray) (CWordArray)
COMMENT     (CStringList "AflII" "ApaI" "BamHI" "BglII" "EcoRI" "EcoRV"
            "HindIII"
COMMENT     "KpnI" "MluI" "NcoI" "PstI" "SacI" "SalI" "SmaI" "SpeI" "XbaI"
            "XhoI"
COMMENT     "NdeI") (CStringList "atg" "gtg") (CStringList "taa" "tga" "tag")
COMMENT     (CObList #0=(COligo "1241F" "TGTAGGTTTGGCAAGCTAGC" "" 0
            (CStringList) 0)
COMMENT     #1=(COligo "1563F" "CTGGGAAATCACCATAAACG" "" 0 (CStringList) 0)
COMMENT     #2=(COligo "3'AD" "AGATGGTGCACGATGCACAG" "" 0 (CStringList) 0)
COMMENT     #3=(COligo "3'AOX1" "GCAAATGGCATTCTGACATCC" "" 0 (CStringList) 0)
COMMENT     #4=(COligo "3'BD" "TAAGAGTCACTTTAAAATTTGTATC" "" 0 (CStringList) 0)
COMMENT     #5=(COligo "5'AOX1" "GACTGGTTCCAATTGACAAGC" "" 0 (CStringList) 0)
COMMENT     #6=(COligo "a-Factor" "TACTATTGCCAGCATTGCTGC" "" 0 (CStringList) 0)
COMMENT     #7=(COligo "BGH" "TAGAAGGCACAGTCGAGG" "" 0 (CStringList) 0)
COMMENT     #8=(COligo "GAL4AD" "TCACACTACAATGGATG" "" 0 (CStringList) 0)
COMMENT     #9=(COligo "GLP2" "CTTTATGTTTTTGGCGTCTTCCA" "" 0 (CStringList) 0)
COMMENT     #10=(COligo "H1.3F" "GACGTCAATGGGAGTTTGTT" "" 0 (CStringList) 0)
COMMENT     #11=(COligo "M13F" "GTAAAACGACGGCCAG" "" 0 (CStringList) 0)
COMMENT     #12=(COligo "M13F(-47)" "CGCCAGGGTTTTCCCAGTCACGAC" "" 0
            (CStringList) 0)
COMMENT     #13=(COligo "M13R" "CAGGAAACAGCTATGAC" "" 0 (CStringList) 0)
COMMENT     #14=(COligo "M13R(-48)" "AGCGGATAACAATTTCACACAGGA" "" 0
            (CStringList) 0)
COMMENT     #15=(COligo "PBV220F" "AAGAAGGGCAGCATTCAAAG" "" 0 (CStringList) 0)
COMMENT     #16=(COligo "PBV220R" "CTGCGTTCTGATTTAATCTG" "" 0 (CStringList) 0)
COMMENT     #17=(COligo "pEGFP-C-3'" "AAACCTCTACAAATGTGGTATG" "" 0 (CStringList)
            0)
COMMENT     #18=(COligo "pEGFP-C-5'" "CATGGTCCTGCTGGAGTTCGTG" "" 0 (CStringList)
            0)
COMMENT     #19=(COligo "pEGFP-N-3'" "CGTCGCCGTCCAGCTCGACCAG" "" 0 (CStringList)
            0)
COMMENT     #20=(COligo "pEGFP-N-5'" "TGGGAGGTCTATATAAGCAGAG" "" 0 (CStringList)
            0)
COMMENT     #21=(COligo "pGEX-3'" "CCGGGAGCTGCATGTGTCAGAGG" "" 0 (CStringList)
            0)
COMMENT     #22=(COligo "pGEX-5'" "GGGCTGGCAAGCCACGTTTGGTG" "" 0 (CStringList)
            0)
COMMENT     #23=(COligo "pRNA-CMV-F" "GTACGGTGGGAGGTCTATAT" "" 0 (CStringList)
            0)
COMMENT     #24=(COligo "RVP3" "CTAGCAAAATAGGCTGTCCC" "" 0 (CStringList) 0)
COMMENT     #25=(COligo "S.tag" "CGAACGCCAGCACATGGAC" "" 0 (CStringList) 0)
COMMENT     #26=(COligo "SP6" "GATTTAGGTGACACTATAG" "" 0 (CStringList) 0)
COMMENT     #27=(COligo "T3" "ATTAACCCTCACTAAAGGGA" "" 0 (CStringList) 0)
COMMENT     #28=(COligo "T7 promotor" "TAATACGACTCACTATAGG" "" 0 (CStringList)
            0)
COMMENT     #29=(COligo "T7 terminator" "TGCTAGTTATTGCTCAGCGG" "" 0
            (CStringList) 0)
COMMENT     #30=(COligo "U6-5'" "TACGATACAAGGCTGTTAGAGAG" "" 0 (CStringList) 0)
COMMENT     #31=(COligo "PRM1" "AACGCAGTCAGGCACCGTGT"
COMMENT     "Sense primer for PCR amplification of 86 - 1286 region of PBR322"
COMMENT     0 (CStringList "SENSE_PRIMER" "PCR_PRIMER") 0)
COMMENT     #32=(COligo "PRM2" "ATCCGTTAGCGAGGTGCCGC"
COMMENT     "Antisense primer for PCR amplification of 86 - 1286 region of
            PBR322"
COMMENT     0 (CStringList "PCR_PRIMER" "ANTISENSE_PRIMER") 0)
COMMENT     #33=(COligo "SD1234S" "GATCCCCTATGGTGCACTCT" "" 0 (CStringList) 0)
COMMENT     #34=(COligo "SiRNA5'" "CCTCCGATCGTTGTCAGAAG" "" 0 (CStringList) 0)
COMMENT     #35=(COligo "pBac-1-seqR:" "CAACCCTTGTTTGAAACTAA" "" 0 (CStringList)
            0))
COMMENT     1 "{(0,1),2}" 0 0 "" 0 4294967295 0 0 0 0 0 0 1 "MAIN" 0 0 30 0
COMMENT     (CProteinMotifSearchObject 70 20 1 1 1 1 0 0 1 0 0 0 0 0))
COMMENT     (CMolPar 0 0 0 0 0 1 6482 0 0 0 0 0 0 0 0) (CStringList)
            (CStringList)
COMMENT     (CObList) (COAPar 25 250 50 0 6 4 3 7) (COAPar 25 250 50 0 6 4 3 7)
COMMENT     (COAPar 25 250 50 0 6 4 3 7)
COMMENT     (CObList
COMMENT     #36=(CRSite (CStringList) "AflII" "cttaag" 2 0 2 484 0 638 0 0 "")
COMMENT     #37=(CRSite (CStringList) "ApaI" "gggccc" 6 0 0 0 "")
COMMENT     #38=(CRSite (CStringList) "BamHI" "ggatcc" 2 0 1 921 0 0 "")
COMMENT     #39=(CRSite (CStringList) "BglII" "agatct" 2 0 3 712 0 1180 0 3222 0
            0
COMMENT     "") #40=(CRSite (CStringList) "EcoRI" "gaattc" 2 0 1 2586 0 0 "")
COMMENT     #41=(CRSite (CStringList) "EcoRV" "gatatc" 4 0 1 2594 0 0 "")
COMMENT     #42=(CRSite (CStringList) "HindIII" "aagctt" 2 0 26 173 0 195 0 217
            0
COMMENT     239 0 261 0 283 0 305 0 327 0 349 0 371 0 393 0 415 0 437 0 459 0
COMMENT     481 0 503 0 525 0 547 0 569 0 591 0 613 0 635 0 657 0 679 0 701 0
COMMENT     2598 0 0 "")
COMMENT     #43=(CRSite (CStringList) "KpnI" "ggtacc" 6 0 1 1860 0 0 "")
COMMENT     #44=(CRSite (CStringList) "MluI" "acgcgt" 2 0 1 151 0 0 "")
COMMENT     #45=(CRSite (CStringList) "NcoI" "ccatgg" 2 0 5 187 0 931 0 1378 0
            1432
COMMENT     0 1861 0 0 "")
COMMENT     #46=(CRSite (CStringList) "PstI" "ctgcag" 6 0 2 7 0 3884 0 0 "")
COMMENT     #47=(CRSite (CStringList) "SacI" "gagctc" 6 0 1 699 0 0 "")
COMMENT     #48=(CRSite (CStringList) "SalI" "gtcgac" 2 0 0 0 "")
COMMENT     #49=(CRSite (CStringList) "SmaI" "cccggg" 4 0 4 43 0 54 0 3833 0
            3844 0
COMMENT     0 "") #50=(CRSite (CStringList) "SpeI" "actagt" 2 0 0 0 "")
COMMENT     #51=(CRSite (CStringList) "XbaI" "tctaga" 2 0 0 0 "")
COMMENT     #52=(CRSite (CStringList) "XhoI" "ctcgag" 2 0 3 708 0 1218 0 3216 0
            0 "")
COMMENT     #53=(CRSite (CStringList) "NdeI" "catatg" 3 0 0 0 ""))
COMMENT     (CObList
COMMENT     #54=(CFSignal (CObList) "Nr2e3+SV40 min" 4 0 0 150 925 0
            (CStringList)
COMMENT     (CStringList) 1 1 1 1 ""))
COMMENT     (CObList #55=(CMSite "1241F" "TGTAGGTTTGGCAAGCTAGC" "" 0)
COMMENT     #56=(CMSite "1563F" "CTGGGAAATCACCATAAACG" "" 0)
COMMENT     #57=(CMSite "3'AD" "AGATGGTGCACGATGCACAG" "" 0)
COMMENT     #58=(CMSite "3'AOX1" "GCAAATGGCATTCTGACATCC" "" 0)
COMMENT     #59=(CMSite "3'BD" "TAAGAGTCACTTTAAAATTTGTATC" "" 0)
COMMENT     #60=(CMSite "5'AOX1" "GACTGGTTCCAATTGACAAGC" "" 0)
COMMENT     #61=(CMSite "a-Factor" "TACTATTGCCAGCATTGCTGC" "" 0)
COMMENT     #62=(CMSite "BGH" "TAGAAGGCACAGTCGAGG" "" 0)
COMMENT     #63=(CMSite "GAL4AD" "TCACACTACAATGGATG" "" 0)
COMMENT     #64=(CMSite "GLP2" "CTTTATGTTTTTGGCGTCTTCCA" "" 0)
COMMENT     #65=(CMSite "H1.3F" "GACGTCAATGGGAGTTTGTT" "" 0)
COMMENT     #66=(CMSite "M13F" "GTAAAACGACGGCCAG" "" 0)
COMMENT     #67=(CMSite "M13F(-47)" "CGCCAGGGTTTTCCCAGTCACGAC" "" 0)
COMMENT     #68=(CMSite "M13R" "CAGGAAACAGCTATGAC" "" 0)
COMMENT     #69=(CMSite "M13R(-48)" "AGCGGATAACAATTTCACACAGGA" "" 0)
COMMENT     #70=(CMSite "PBV220F" "AAGAAGGGCAGCATTCAAAG" "" 0)
COMMENT     #71=(CMSite "PBV220R" "CTGCGTTCTGATTTAATCTG" "" 0)
COMMENT     #72=(CMSite "pEGFP-C-3'" "AAACCTCTACAAATGTGGTATG" "" 0)
COMMENT     #73=(CMSite "pEGFP-C-5'" "CATGGTCCTGCTGGAGTTCGTG" "" 1 2515 0 100
            100
COMMENT     100)
COMMENT     #74=(CMSite "pEGFP-N-3'" "CGTCGCCGTCCAGCTCGACCAG" "" 1 1907 1 100
            100
COMMENT     100) #75=(CMSite "pEGFP-N-5'" "TGGGAGGTCTATATAAGCAGAG" "" 0)
COMMENT     #76=(CMSite "pGEX-3'" "CCGGGAGCTGCATGTGTCAGAGG" "" 1 4551 0 100 100
            100)
COMMENT     #77=(CMSite "pGEX-5'" "GGGCTGGCAAGCCACGTTTGGTG" "" 0)
COMMENT     #78=(CMSite "pRNA-CMV-F" "GTACGGTGGGAGGTCTATAT" "" 0)
COMMENT     #79=(CMSite "RVP3" "CTAGCAAAATAGGCTGTCCC" "" 0)
COMMENT     #80=(CMSite "S.tag" "CGAACGCCAGCACATGGAC" "" 0)
COMMENT     #81=(CMSite "SP6" "GATTTAGGTGACACTATAG" "" 0)
COMMENT     #82=(CMSite "T3" "ATTAACCCTCACTAAAGGGA" "" 0)
COMMENT     #83=(CMSite "T7 promotor" "TAATACGACTCACTATAGG" "" 0)
COMMENT     #84=(CMSite "T7 terminator" "TGCTAGTTATTGCTCAGCGG" "" 0)
COMMENT     #85=(CMSite "U6-5'" "TACGATACAAGGCTGTTAGAGAG" "" 0)
COMMENT     #86=(CMSite "PRM1" "AACGCAGTCAGGCACCGTGT"
COMMENT     "Sense primer for PCR amplification of 86 - 1286 region of PBR322"
COMMENT     0)
COMMENT     #87=(CMSite "PRM2" "ATCCGTTAGCGAGGTGCCGC"
COMMENT     "Antisense primer for PCR amplification of 86 - 1286 region of
            PBR322"
COMMENT     0) #88=(CMSite "SD1234S" "GATCCCCTATGGTGCACTCT" "" 0)
COMMENT     #89=(CMSite "SiRNA5'" "CCTCCGATCGTTGTCAGAAG" "" 1 5207 1 100 100
            100)
COMMENT     #90=(CMSite "pBac-1-seqR:" "CAACCCTTGTTTGAAACTAA" "" 0)) (CObList)
COMMENT     (CObList) (CObList) (CObList) (CObList)
COMMENT     (CTextView 0
COMMENT     #91=(CGroupPar (CParagraph 0 (0 0) 1 2 0 0 180)
COMMENT     (CObjectList
COMMENT     #92=(CRefLinePar
COMMENT     (CLinePar (CParagraph 0 (0 0) 0 2 0 0 233) "NEWMOL" 2) 5 "" 0
COMMENT     4)
COMMENT     #93=(CFolderPar
COMMENT     (CGroupPar (CParagraph 1 (0 0) 1 1 0 0 178)
COMMENT     (CObjectList
COMMENT     #94=(CLinePar (CParagraph 0 (0 0) 1 2 1 0 180)
COMMENT     "DNA 'NEWMOL'" 1)
COMMENT     #95=(CLinePar (CParagraph 0 (0 0) 1 2 1 0 180)
COMMENT     "Currently local object. Original author: jisheng.chen"
COMMENT     1)
COMMENT     #96=(CLinePar (CParagraph 0 (0 0) 1 2 1 0 180)
COMMENT     "Created: 04/16/12 01:34\317\302\316\347" 1)
COMMENT     #97=(CLinePar (CParagraph 0 (0 0) 1 2 1 0 180)
COMMENT     "Last Modified: 04/16/12 01:34\317\302\316\347" 1)
COMMENT     #98=(CLinePar (CParagraph 0 (0 0) 1 2 1 0 180)
COMMENT     "length: 6482 bp" 1)
COMMENT     #99=(CLinePar (CParagraph 0 (0 0) 1 2 1 0 180)
COMMENT     "storage type: Basic" 1)
COMMENT     #100=(CLinePar (CParagraph 0 (0 0) 1 2 1 0 180)
COMMENT     "form: Circular" 1))) "General Description")
COMMENT     #101=(CFolderPar
COMMENT     (CGroupPar (CParagraph 2 (0 0) 1 1 0 0 178) (CObjectList))
COMMENT     "Standard Fields")
COMMENT     #102=(CFolderPar
COMMENT     (CGroupPar (CParagraph 5 (0 0) 1 1 0 0 178)
COMMENT     (CObjectList
COMMENT     #103=(CLinePar (CParagraph 0 (0 0) 1 2 1 0 180)
COMMENT     "jisheng.chen" 1))) "Original Author")
COMMENT     #104=(CRefLinePar
COMMENT     (CLinePar (CParagraph 0 (0 0) 0 2 0 0 233) "Comments" 2) 1
COMMENT     "" 0 0)
COMMENT     #105=(CFolderPar
COMMENT     (CGroupPar (CParagraph 8 (0 0) 1 2 0 0 178) (CObjectList))
COMMENT     "Annotations")
COMMENT     #106=(CFolderPar
COMMENT     (CGroupPar (CParagraph 12 (6 0) 1 1 0 0 178)
COMMENT     (CObjectList
COMMENT     #107=(CFolderPar
COMMENT     (CGroupPar (CParagraph 4 (7 4 0) 1 1 1 0 178)
COMMENT     (CObjectList
COMMENT     #108=(CFolderPar
COMMENT     (CGroupPar
COMMENT     (CParagraph 150 (3 #54# 0) 1 2 2 0 327)
COMMENT     (CObjectList
COMMENT     #109=(CLinePar
COMMENT     (CParagraph 0 (0 0) 1 2 3 0 180)
COMMENT     "Start: 150 End: 925 " 1)))
COMMENT     "Nr2e3+SV40 min"))) "CDS (1 total)")))
COMMENT     "Feature Map")
COMMENT     #110=(CFolderPar
COMMENT     (CGroupPar (CParagraph 13 (0 0) 1 1 0 0 178)
COMMENT     (CObjectList
COMMENT     #111=(CRSFolderPar
COMMENT     (CFolderPar
COMMENT     (CGroupPar (CParagraph 39296696 (8 0) 1 1 1 0 178)
COMMENT     (CObjectList
COMMENT     #112=(CGroupPar
COMMENT     (CParagraph 0 (10 #36# 0) 1 2 2 0 180)
COMMENT     (CObjectList
COMMENT     #113=(CLinePar
COMMENT     (CParagraph 0 (1 #36# 1) 1 2 2 0 191)
COMMENT     " N1: 484 " 1)
COMMENT     #114=(CLinePar
COMMENT     (CParagraph 0 (1 #36# 2) 1 2 2 0 191)
COMMENT     " N2: 638 " 1))))) "AflII: 2 sites")
COMMENT     1 5 "CTTAAG" "GAATTC")
COMMENT     #115=(CRSFolderPar
COMMENT     (CFolderPar
COMMENT     (CGroupPar (CParagraph 39296776 (8 0) 1 1 1 0 178)
COMMENT     (CObjectList)) "ApaI: 0 sites") 5 1 "GGGCCC"
COMMENT     "CCCGGG")
COMMENT     #116=(CRSFolderPar
COMMENT     (CFolderPar
COMMENT     (CGroupPar (CParagraph 39296856 (8 0) 1 1 1 0 178)
COMMENT     (CObjectList
COMMENT     #117=(CGroupPar
COMMENT     (CParagraph 0 (10 #38# 0) 1 2 2 0 180)
COMMENT     (CObjectList
COMMENT     #118=(CLinePar
COMMENT     (CParagraph 0 (1 #38# 1) 1 2 2 0 191)
COMMENT     " N1: 921 " 1))))) "BamHI: 1 site")
COMMENT     1 5 "GGATCC" "CCTAGG")
COMMENT     #119=(CRSFolderPar
COMMENT     (CFolderPar
COMMENT     (CGroupPar (CParagraph 39296936 (8 0) 1 1 1 0 178)
COMMENT     (CObjectList
COMMENT     #120=(CGroupPar
COMMENT     (CParagraph 0 (10 #39# 0) 1 2 2 0 180)
COMMENT     (CObjectList
COMMENT     #121=(CLinePar
COMMENT     (CParagraph 0 (1 #39# 1) 1 2 2 0 191)
COMMENT     " N1: 712 " 1)
COMMENT     #122=(CLinePar
COMMENT     (CParagraph 0 (1 #39# 2) 1 2 2 0 191)
COMMENT     " N2: 1180 " 1)
COMMENT     #123=(CLinePar
COMMENT     (CParagraph 0 (1 #39# 3) 1 2 2 0 191)
COMMENT     " N3: 3222 " 1))))) "BglII: 3 sites")
COMMENT     1 5 "AGATCT" "TCTAGA")
COMMENT     #124=(CRSFolderPar
COMMENT     (CFolderPar
COMMENT     (CGroupPar (CParagraph 39297016 (8 0) 1 1 1 0 178)
COMMENT     (CObjectList
COMMENT     #125=(CGroupPar
COMMENT     (CParagraph 0 (10 #40# 0) 1 2 2 0 180)
COMMENT     (CObjectList
COMMENT     #126=(CLinePar
COMMENT     (CParagraph 0 (1 #40# 1) 1 2 2 0 191)
COMMENT     " N1: 2586 " 1))))) "EcoRI: 1 site")
COMMENT     1 5 "GAATTC" "CTTAAG")
COMMENT     #127=(CRSFolderPar
COMMENT     (CFolderPar
COMMENT     (CGroupPar (CParagraph 39267432 (8 0) 1 1 1 0 178)
COMMENT     (CObjectList
COMMENT     #128=(CGroupPar
COMMENT     (CParagraph 0 (10 #41# 0) 1 2 2 0 180)
COMMENT     (CObjectList
COMMENT     #129=(CLinePar
COMMENT     (CParagraph 0 (1 #41# 1) 1 2 2 0 191)
COMMENT     " N1: 2594 " 1))))) "EcoRV: 1 site")
COMMENT     3 3 "GATATC" "CTATAG")
COMMENT     #130=(CRSFolderPar
COMMENT     (CFolderPar
COMMENT     (CGroupPar (CParagraph 28973464 (8 0) 1 1 1 0 178)
COMMENT     (CObjectList
COMMENT     #131=(CGroupPar
COMMENT     (CParagraph 0 (10 #42# 0) 1 2 2 0 180)
COMMENT     (CObjectList
COMMENT     #132=(CLinePar
COMMENT     (CParagraph 0 (1 #42# 1) 1 2 2 0 191)
COMMENT     " N1: 173 " 1)
COMMENT     #133=(CLinePar
COMMENT     (CParagraph 0 (1 #42# 2) 1 2 2 0 191)
COMMENT     " N2: 195 " 1)
COMMENT     #134=(CLinePar
COMMENT     (CParagraph 0 (1 #42# 3) 1 2 2 0 191)
COMMENT     " N3: 217 " 1)
COMMENT     #135=(CLinePar
COMMENT     (CParagraph 0 (1 #42# 4) 1 2 2 0 191)
COMMENT     " N4: 239 " 1)
COMMENT     #136=(CLinePar
COMMENT     (CParagraph 0 (1 #42# 5) 1 2 2 0 191)
COMMENT     " N5: 261 " 1)
COMMENT     #137=(CLinePar
COMMENT     (CParagraph 0 (1 #42# 6) 1 2 2 0 191)
COMMENT     " N6: 283 " 1)
COMMENT     #138=(CLinePar
COMMENT     (CParagraph 0 (1 #42# 7) 1 2 2 0 191)
COMMENT     " N7: 305 " 1)
COMMENT     #139=(CLinePar
COMMENT     (CParagraph 0 (1 #42# 8) 1 2 2 0 191)
COMMENT     " N8: 327 " 1)
COMMENT     #140=(CLinePar
COMMENT     (CParagraph 0 (1 #42# 9) 1 2 2 0 191)
COMMENT     " N9: 349 " 1)
COMMENT     #141=(CLinePar
COMMENT     (CParagraph 0 (1 #42# 10) 1 2 2 0
COMMENT     191) " N10: 371 " 1)
COMMENT     #142=(CLinePar
COMMENT     (CParagraph 0 (1 #42# 11) 1 2 2 0
COMMENT     191) " N11: 393 " 1)
COMMENT     #143=(CLinePar
COMMENT     (CParagraph 0 (1 #42# 12) 1 2 2 0
COMMENT     191) " N12: 415 " 1)
COMMENT     #144=(CLinePar
COMMENT     (CParagraph 0 (1 #42# 13) 1 2 2 0
COMMENT     191) " N13: 437 " 1)
COMMENT     #145=(CLinePar
COMMENT     (CParagraph 0 (1 #42# 14) 1 2 2 0
COMMENT     191) " N14: 459 " 1)
COMMENT     #146=(CLinePar
COMMENT     (CParagraph 0 (1 #42# 15) 1 2 2 0
COMMENT     191) " N15: 481 " 1)
COMMENT     #147=(CLinePar
COMMENT     (CParagraph 0 (1 #42# 16) 1 2 2 0
COMMENT     191) " N16: 503 " 1)
COMMENT     #148=(CLinePar
COMMENT     (CParagraph 0 (1 #42# 17) 1 2 2 0
COMMENT     191) " N17: 525 " 1)
COMMENT     #149=(CLinePar
COMMENT     (CParagraph 0 (1 #42# 18) 1 2 2 0
COMMENT     191) " N18: 547 " 1)
COMMENT     #150=(CLinePar
COMMENT     (CParagraph 0 (1 #42# 19) 1 2 2 0
COMMENT     191) " N19: 569 " 1)
COMMENT     #151=(CLinePar
COMMENT     (CParagraph 0 (1 #42# 20) 1 2 2 0
COMMENT     191) " N20: 591 " 1)
COMMENT     #152=(CLinePar
COMMENT     (CParagraph 0 (1 #42# 21) 1 2 2 0
COMMENT     191) " N21: 613 " 1)
COMMENT     #153=(CLinePar
COMMENT     (CParagraph 0 (1 #42# 22) 1 2 2 0
COMMENT     191) " N22: 635 " 1)
COMMENT     #154=(CLinePar
COMMENT     (CParagraph 0 (1 #42# 23) 1 2 2 0
COMMENT     191) " N23: 657 " 1)
COMMENT     #155=(CLinePar
COMMENT     (CParagraph 0 (1 #42# 24) 1 2 2 0
COMMENT     191) " N24: 679 " 1)
COMMENT     #156=(CLinePar
COMMENT     (CParagraph 0 (1 #42# 25) 1 2 2 0
COMMENT     191) " N25: 701 " 1)
COMMENT     #157=(CLinePar
COMMENT     (CParagraph 0 (1 #42# 26) 1 2 2 0
COMMENT     191) " N26: 2598 " 1)))))
COMMENT     "HindIII: 26 sites") 1 5 "AAGCTT" "TTCGAA")
COMMENT     #158=(CRSFolderPar
COMMENT     (CFolderPar
COMMENT     (CGroupPar (CParagraph 29015416 (8 0) 1 1 1 0 178)
COMMENT     (CObjectList
COMMENT     #159=(CGroupPar
COMMENT     (CParagraph 0 (10 #43# 0) 1 2 2 0 180)
COMMENT     (CObjectList
COMMENT     #160=(CLinePar
COMMENT     (CParagraph 0 (1 #43# 1) 1 2 2 0 191)
COMMENT     " N1: 1860 " 1))))) "KpnI: 1 site")
COMMENT     5 1 "GGTACC" "CCATGG")
COMMENT     #161=(CRSFolderPar
COMMENT     (CFolderPar
COMMENT     (CGroupPar (CParagraph 29076904 (8 0) 1 1 1 0 178)
COMMENT     (CObjectList
COMMENT     #162=(CGroupPar
COMMENT     (CParagraph 0 (10 #44# 0) 1 2 2 0 180)
COMMENT     (CObjectList
COMMENT     #163=(CLinePar
COMMENT     (CParagraph 0 (1 #44# 1) 1 2 2 0 191)
COMMENT     " N1: 151 " 1))))) "MluI: 1 site") 1
COMMENT     5 "ACGCGT" "TGCGCA")
COMMENT     #164=(CRSFolderPar
COMMENT     (CFolderPar
COMMENT     (CGroupPar (CParagraph 39268576 (8 0) 1 1 1 0 178)
COMMENT     (CObjectList
COMMENT     #165=(CGroupPar
COMMENT     (CParagraph 0 (10 #45# 0) 1 2 2 0 180)
COMMENT     (CObjectList
COMMENT     #166=(CLinePar
COMMENT     (CParagraph 0 (1 #45# 1) 1 2 2 0 191)
COMMENT     " N1: 187 " 1)
COMMENT     #167=(CLinePar
COMMENT     (CParagraph 0 (1 #45# 2) 1 2 2 0 191)
COMMENT     " N2: 931 " 1)
COMMENT     #168=(CLinePar
COMMENT     (CParagraph 0 (1 #45# 3) 1 2 2 0 191)
COMMENT     " N3: 1378 " 1)
COMMENT     #169=(CLinePar
COMMENT     (CParagraph 0 (1 #45# 4) 1 2 2 0 191)
COMMENT     " N4: 1432 " 1)
COMMENT     #170=(CLinePar
COMMENT     (CParagraph 0 (1 #45# 5) 1 2 2 0 191)
COMMENT     " N5: 1861 " 1))))) "NcoI: 5 sites")
COMMENT     1 5 "CCATGG" "GGTACC")
COMMENT     #171=(CRSFolderPar
COMMENT     (CFolderPar
COMMENT     (CGroupPar (CParagraph 39281424 (8 0) 1 1 1 0 178)
COMMENT     (CObjectList)) "NdeI: 0 sites") 2 4 "CATATG"
COMMENT     "GTATAC")
COMMENT     #172=(CRSFolderPar
COMMENT     (CFolderPar
COMMENT     (CGroupPar (CParagraph 39268496 (8 0) 1 1 1 0 178)
COMMENT     (CObjectList
COMMENT     #173=(CGroupPar
COMMENT     (CParagraph 0 (10 #46# 0) 1 2 2 0 180)
COMMENT     (CObjectList
COMMENT     #174=(CLinePar
COMMENT     (CParagraph 0 (1 #46# 1) 1 2 2 0 191)
COMMENT     " N1: 7 " 1)
COMMENT     #175=(CLinePar
COMMENT     (CParagraph 0 (1 #46# 2) 1 2 2 0 191)
COMMENT     " N2: 3884 " 1))))) "PstI: 2 sites")
COMMENT     5 1 "CTGCAG" "GACGTC")
COMMENT     #176=(CRSFolderPar
COMMENT     (CFolderPar
COMMENT     (CGroupPar (CParagraph 39268416 (8 0) 1 1 1 0 178)
COMMENT     (CObjectList
COMMENT     #177=(CGroupPar
COMMENT     (CParagraph 0 (10 #47# 0) 1 2 2 0 180)
COMMENT     (CObjectList
COMMENT     #178=(CLinePar
COMMENT     (CParagraph 0 (1 #47# 1) 1 2 2 0 191)
COMMENT     " N1: 699 " 1))))) "SacI: 1 site") 5
COMMENT     1 "GAGCTC" "CTCGAG")
COMMENT     #179=(CRSFolderPar
COMMENT     (CFolderPar
COMMENT     (CGroupPar (CParagraph 39296456 (8 0) 1 1 1 0 178)
COMMENT     (CObjectList)) "SalI: 0 sites") 1 5 "GTCGAC"
COMMENT     "CAGCTG")
COMMENT     #180=(CRSFolderPar
COMMENT     (CFolderPar
COMMENT     (CGroupPar (CParagraph 39296536 (8 0) 1 1 1 0 178)
COMMENT     (CObjectList
COMMENT     #181=(CGroupPar
COMMENT     (CParagraph 0 (10 #49# 0) 1 2 2 0 180)
COMMENT     (CObjectList
COMMENT     #182=(CLinePar
COMMENT     (CParagraph 0 (1 #49# 1) 1 2 2 0 191)
COMMENT     " N1: 43 " 1)
COMMENT     #183=(CLinePar
COMMENT     (CParagraph 0 (1 #49# 2) 1 2 2 0 191)
COMMENT     " N2: 54 " 1)
COMMENT     #184=(CLinePar
COMMENT     (CParagraph 0 (1 #49# 3) 1 2 2 0 191)
COMMENT     " N3: 3833 " 1)
COMMENT     #185=(CLinePar
COMMENT     (CParagraph 0 (1 #49# 4) 1 2 2 0 191)
COMMENT     " N4: 3844 " 1))))) "SmaI: 4 sites")
COMMENT     3 3 "CCCGGG" "GGGCCC")
COMMENT     #186=(CRSFolderPar
COMMENT     (CFolderPar
COMMENT     (CGroupPar (CParagraph 39272256 (8 0) 1 1 1 0 178)
COMMENT     (CObjectList)) "SpeI: 0 sites") 1 5 "ACTAGT"
COMMENT     "TGATCA")
COMMENT     #187=(CRSFolderPar
COMMENT     (CFolderPar
COMMENT     (CGroupPar (CParagraph 39281264 (8 0) 1 1 1 0 178)
COMMENT     (CObjectList)) "XbaI: 0 sites") 1 5 "TCTAGA"
COMMENT     "AGATCT")
COMMENT     #188=(CRSFolderPar
COMMENT     (CFolderPar
COMMENT     (CGroupPar (CParagraph 39281344 (8 0) 1 1 1 0 178)
COMMENT     (CObjectList
COMMENT     #189=(CGroupPar
COMMENT     (CParagraph 0 (10 #52# 0) 1 2 2 0 180)
COMMENT     (CObjectList
COMMENT     #190=(CLinePar
COMMENT     (CParagraph 0 (1 #52# 1) 1 2 2 0 191)
COMMENT     " N1: 708 " 1)
COMMENT     #191=(CLinePar
COMMENT     (CParagraph 0 (1 #52# 2) 1 2 2 0 191)
COMMENT     " N2: 1218 " 1)
COMMENT     #192=(CLinePar
COMMENT     (CParagraph 0 (1 #52# 3) 1 2 2 0 191)
COMMENT     " N3: 3216 " 1))))) "XhoI: 3 sites")
COMMENT     1 5 "CTCGAG" "GAGCTC")))
COMMENT     "Restriction/Methylation Map")
COMMENT     #193=(CFolderPar
COMMENT     (CGroupPar (CParagraph 14 (0 0) 1 1 0 0 178)
COMMENT     (CObjectList
COMMENT     #194=(CLinePar (CParagraph 0 (0 0) 1 2 1 0 180)
COMMENT     " Similarity between ambiguous nucleotides (if any)"
COMMENT     1)
COMMENT     #195=(CLinePar (CParagraph 0 (0 0) 1 2 1 0 180)
COMMENT     "is calculated as an AVERAGE similarity" 1)
COMMENT     #196=(CFolderPar
COMMENT     (CGroupPar (CParagraph 39274280 (9 0) 1 1 1 0 178)
COMMENT     (CObjectList
COMMENT     #197=(CGroupPar
COMMENT     (CParagraph 0 (11 #55# 0) 1 2 2 0 180)
COMMENT     (CObjectList
COMMENT     #198=(COlyLinePar
COMMENT     (CLinePar
COMMENT     (CParagraph 0
COMMENT     (17
COMMENT     #199=(COligo "1241F"
COMMENT     "TGTAGGTTTGGCAAGCTAGC" "" 0
COMMENT     (CStringList) 0) 0) 1 2 2 0
COMMENT     181) " TGTAGGTTTGGCAAGCTAGC" 1))))))
COMMENT     "1241F (0 sites)")
COMMENT     #200=(CFolderPar
COMMENT     (CGroupPar (CParagraph 39274520 (9 0) 1 1 1 0 178)
COMMENT     (CObjectList
COMMENT     #201=(CGroupPar
COMMENT     (CParagraph 0 (11 #56# 0) 1 2 2 0 180)
COMMENT     (CObjectList
COMMENT     #202=(COlyLinePar
COMMENT     (CLinePar
COMMENT     (CParagraph 0
COMMENT     (17
COMMENT     #203=(COligo "1563F"
COMMENT     "CTGGGAAATCACCATAAACG" "" 0
COMMENT     (CStringList) 0) 0) 1 2 2 0
COMMENT     181) " CTGGGAAATCACCATAAACG" 1))))))
COMMENT     "1563F (0 sites)")
COMMENT     #204=(CFolderPar
COMMENT     (CGroupPar (CParagraph 39275240 (9 0) 1 1 1 0 178)
COMMENT     (CObjectList
COMMENT     #205=(CGroupPar
COMMENT     (CParagraph 0 (11 #57# 0) 1 2 2 0 180)
COMMENT     (CObjectList
COMMENT     #206=(COlyLinePar
COMMENT     (CLinePar
COMMENT     (CParagraph 0
COMMENT     (17
COMMENT     #207=(COligo "3'AD"
COMMENT     "AGATGGTGCACGATGCACAG" "" 0
COMMENT     (CStringList) 0) 0) 1 2 2 0
COMMENT     181) " AGATGGTGCACGATGCACAG" 1))))))
COMMENT     "3'AD (0 sites)")
COMMENT     #208=(CFolderPar
COMMENT     (CGroupPar (CParagraph 39276120 (9 0) 1 1 1 0 178)
COMMENT     (CObjectList
COMMENT     #209=(CGroupPar
COMMENT     (CParagraph 0 (11 #58# 0) 1 2 2 0 180)
COMMENT     (CObjectList
COMMENT     #210=(COlyLinePar
COMMENT     (CLinePar
COMMENT     (CParagraph 0
COMMENT     (17
COMMENT     #211=(COligo "3'AOX1"
COMMENT     "GCAAATGGCATTCTGACATCC" "" 0
COMMENT     (CStringList) 0) 0) 1 2 2 0
COMMENT     181) " GCAAATGGCATTCTGACATCC" 1))))))
COMMENT     "3'AOX1 (0 sites)")
COMMENT     #212=(CFolderPar
COMMENT     (CGroupPar (CParagraph 39276280 (9 0) 1 1 1 0 178)
COMMENT     (CObjectList
COMMENT     #213=(CGroupPar
COMMENT     (CParagraph 0 (11 #59# 0) 1 2 2 0 180)
COMMENT     (CObjectList
COMMENT     #214=(COlyLinePar
COMMENT     (CLinePar
COMMENT     (CParagraph 0
COMMENT     (17
COMMENT     #215=(COligo "3'BD"
COMMENT     "TAAGAGTCACTTTAAAATTTGTATC"
COMMENT     "" 0 (CStringList) 0) 0) 1 2
COMMENT     2 0 181)
COMMENT     " TAAGAGTCACTTTAAAATTTGTATC" 1))))))
COMMENT     "3'BD (0 sites)")
COMMENT     #216=(CFolderPar
COMMENT     (CGroupPar (CParagraph 39276840 (9 0) 1 1 1 0 178)
COMMENT     (CObjectList
COMMENT     #217=(CGroupPar
COMMENT     (CParagraph 0 (11 #60# 0) 1 2 2 0 180)
COMMENT     (CObjectList
COMMENT     #218=(COlyLinePar
COMMENT     (CLinePar
COMMENT     (CParagraph 0
COMMENT     (17
COMMENT     #219=(COligo "5'AOX1"
COMMENT     "GACTGGTTCCAATTGACAAGC" "" 0
COMMENT     (CStringList) 0) 0) 1 2 2 0
COMMENT     181) " GACTGGTTCCAATTGACAAGC" 1))))))
COMMENT     "5'AOX1 (0 sites)")
COMMENT     #220=(CFolderPar
COMMENT     (CGroupPar (CParagraph 39269856 (9 0) 1 1 1 0 178)
COMMENT     (CObjectList
COMMENT     #221=(CGroupPar
COMMENT     (CParagraph 0 (11 #61# 0) 1 2 2 0 180)
COMMENT     (CObjectList
COMMENT     #222=(COlyLinePar
COMMENT     (CLinePar
COMMENT     (CParagraph 0
COMMENT     (17
COMMENT     #223=(COligo "a-Factor"
COMMENT     "TACTATTGCCAGCATTGCTGC" "" 0
COMMENT     (CStringList) 0) 0) 1 2 2 0
COMMENT     181) " TACTATTGCCAGCATTGCTGC" 1))))))
COMMENT     "a-Factor (0 sites)")
COMMENT     #224=(CFolderPar
COMMENT     (CGroupPar (CParagraph 39270096 (9 0) 1 1 1 0 178)
COMMENT     (CObjectList
COMMENT     #225=(CGroupPar
COMMENT     (CParagraph 0 (11 #62# 0) 1 2 2 0 180)
COMMENT     (CObjectList
COMMENT     #226=(COlyLinePar
COMMENT     (CLinePar
COMMENT     (CParagraph 0
COMMENT     (17
COMMENT     #227=(COligo "BGH"
COMMENT     "TAGAAGGCACAGTCGAGG" "" 0
COMMENT     (CStringList) 0) 0) 1 2 2 0
COMMENT     181) " TAGAAGGCACAGTCGAGG" 1))))))
COMMENT     "BGH (0 sites)")
COMMENT     #228=(CFolderPar
COMMENT     (CGroupPar (CParagraph 39270496 (9 0) 1 1 1 0 178)
COMMENT     (CObjectList
COMMENT     #229=(CGroupPar
COMMENT     (CParagraph 0 (11 #63# 0) 1 2 2 0 180)
COMMENT     (CObjectList
COMMENT     #230=(COlyLinePar
COMMENT     (CLinePar
COMMENT     (CParagraph 0
COMMENT     (17
COMMENT     #231=(COligo "GAL4AD"
COMMENT     "TCACACTACAATGGATG" "" 0
COMMENT     (CStringList) 0) 0) 1 2 2 0
COMMENT     181) " TCACACTACAATGGATG" 1))))))
COMMENT     "GAL4AD (0 sites)")
COMMENT     #232=(CFolderPar
COMMENT     (CGroupPar (CParagraph 39271056 (9 0) 1 1 1 0 178)
COMMENT     (CObjectList
COMMENT     #233=(CGroupPar
COMMENT     (CParagraph 0 (11 #64# 0) 1 2 2 0 180)
COMMENT     (CObjectList
COMMENT     #234=(COlyLinePar
COMMENT     (CLinePar
COMMENT     (CParagraph 0
COMMENT     (17
COMMENT     #235=(COligo "GLP2"
COMMENT     "CTTTATGTTTTTGGCGTCTTCCA" ""
COMMENT     0 (CStringList) 0) 0) 1 2 2
COMMENT     0 181) " CTTTATGTTTTTGGCGTCTTCCA" 1))))))
COMMENT     "GLP2 (0 sites)")
COMMENT     #236=(CFolderPar
COMMENT     (CGroupPar (CParagraph 39271296 (9 0) 1 1 1 0 178)
COMMENT     (CObjectList
COMMENT     #237=(CGroupPar
COMMENT     (CParagraph 0 (11 #65# 0) 1 2 2 0 180)
COMMENT     (CObjectList
COMMENT     #238=(COlyLinePar
COMMENT     (CLinePar
COMMENT     (CParagraph 0
COMMENT     (17
COMMENT     #239=(COligo "H1.3F"
COMMENT     "GACGTCAATGGGAGTTTGTT" "" 0
COMMENT     (CStringList) 0) 0) 1 2 2 0
COMMENT     181) " GACGTCAATGGGAGTTTGTT" 1))))))
COMMENT     "H1.3F (0 sites)")
COMMENT     #240=(CFolderPar
COMMENT     (CGroupPar (CParagraph 39279344 (9 0) 1 1 1 0 178)
COMMENT     (CObjectList
COMMENT     #241=(CGroupPar
COMMENT     (CParagraph 0 (11 #66# 0) 1 2 2 0 180)
COMMENT     (CObjectList
COMMENT     #242=(COlyLinePar
COMMENT     (CLinePar
COMMENT     (CParagraph 0
COMMENT     (17
COMMENT     #243=(COligo "M13F"
COMMENT     "GTAAAACGACGGCCAG" "" 0
COMMENT     (CStringList) 0) 0) 1 2 2 0
COMMENT     181) " GTAAAACGACGGCCAG" 1))))))
COMMENT     "M13F (0 sites)")
COMMENT     #244=(CFolderPar
COMMENT     (CGroupPar (CParagraph 39281824 (9 0) 1 1 1 0 178)
COMMENT     (CObjectList
COMMENT     #245=(CGroupPar
COMMENT     (CParagraph 0 (11 #67# 0) 1 2 2 0 180)
COMMENT     (CObjectList
COMMENT     #246=(COlyLinePar
COMMENT     (CLinePar
COMMENT     (CParagraph 0
COMMENT     (17
COMMENT     #247=(COligo "M13F(-47)"
COMMENT     "CGCCAGGGTTTTCCCAGTCACGAC"
COMMENT     "" 0 (CStringList) 0) 0) 1 2
COMMENT     2 0 181)
COMMENT     " CGCCAGGGTTTTCCCAGTCACGAC" 1))))))
COMMENT     "M13F(-47) (0 sites)")
COMMENT     #248=(CFolderPar
COMMENT     (CGroupPar (CParagraph 39282064 (9 0) 1 1 1 0 178)
COMMENT     (CObjectList
COMMENT     #249=(CGroupPar
COMMENT     (CParagraph 0 (11 #68# 0) 1 2 2 0 180)
COMMENT     (CObjectList
COMMENT     #250=(COlyLinePar
COMMENT     (CLinePar
COMMENT     (CParagraph 0
COMMENT     (17
COMMENT     #251=(COligo "M13R"
COMMENT     "CAGGAAACAGCTATGAC" "" 0
COMMENT     (CStringList) 0) 0) 1 2 2 0
COMMENT     181) " CAGGAAACAGCTATGAC" 1))))))
COMMENT     "M13R (0 sites)")
COMMENT     #252=(CFolderPar
COMMENT     (CGroupPar (CParagraph 39282304 (9 0) 1 1 1 0 178)
COMMENT     (CObjectList
COMMENT     #253=(CGroupPar
COMMENT     (CParagraph 0 (11 #69# 0) 1 2 2 0 180)
COMMENT     (CObjectList
COMMENT     #254=(COlyLinePar
COMMENT     (CLinePar
COMMENT     (CParagraph 0
COMMENT     (17
COMMENT     #255=(COligo "M13R(-48)"
COMMENT     "AGCGGATAACAATTTCACACAGGA"
COMMENT     "" 0 (CStringList) 0) 0) 1 2
COMMENT     2 0 181)
COMMENT     " AGCGGATAACAATTTCACACAGGA" 1))))))
COMMENT     "M13R(-48) (0 sites)")
COMMENT     #256=(CFolderPar
COMMENT     (CGroupPar (CParagraph 39282944 (9 0) 1 1 1 0 178)
COMMENT     (CObjectList
COMMENT     #257=(CGroupPar
COMMENT     (CParagraph 0 (11 #90# 0) 1 2 2 0 180)
COMMENT     (CObjectList
COMMENT     #258=(COlyLinePar
COMMENT     (CLinePar
COMMENT     (CParagraph 0
COMMENT     (17
COMMENT     #259=(COligo "pBac-1-seqR:"
COMMENT     "CAACCCTTGTTTGAAACTAA" "" 0
COMMENT     (CStringList) 0) 0) 1 2 2 0
COMMENT     181) " CAACCCTTGTTTGAAACTAA" 1))))))
COMMENT     "pBac-1-seqR: (0 sites)")
COMMENT     #260=(CFolderPar
COMMENT     (CGroupPar (CParagraph 39275400 (9 0) 1 1 1 0 178)
COMMENT     (CObjectList
COMMENT     #261=(CGroupPar
COMMENT     (CParagraph 0 (11 #70# 0) 1 2 2 0 180)
COMMENT     (CObjectList
COMMENT     #262=(COlyLinePar
COMMENT     (CLinePar
COMMENT     (CParagraph 0
COMMENT     (17
COMMENT     #263=(COligo "PBV220F"
COMMENT     "AAGAAGGGCAGCATTCAAAG" "" 0
COMMENT     (CStringList) 0) 0) 1 2 2 0
COMMENT     181) " AAGAAGGGCAGCATTCAAAG" 1))))))
COMMENT     "PBV220F (0 sites)")
COMMENT     #264=(CFolderPar
COMMENT     (CGroupPar (CParagraph 39272416 (9 0) 1 1 1 0 178)
COMMENT     (CObjectList
COMMENT     #265=(CGroupPar
COMMENT     (CParagraph 0 (11 #71# 0) 1 2 2 0 180)
COMMENT     (CObjectList
COMMENT     #266=(COlyLinePar
COMMENT     (CLinePar
COMMENT     (CParagraph 0
COMMENT     (17
COMMENT     #267=(COligo "PBV220R"
COMMENT     "CTGCGTTCTGATTTAATCTG" "" 0
COMMENT     (CStringList) 0) 0) 1 2 2 0
COMMENT     181) " CTGCGTTCTGATTTAATCTG" 1))))))
COMMENT     "PBV220R (0 sites)")
COMMENT     #268=(CFolderPar
COMMENT     (CGroupPar (CParagraph 39294936 (9 0) 1 1 1 0 178)
COMMENT     (CObjectList
COMMENT     #269=(CGroupPar
COMMENT     (CParagraph 0 (11 #72# 0) 1 2 2 0 180)
COMMENT     (CObjectList
COMMENT     #270=(COlyLinePar
COMMENT     (CLinePar
COMMENT     (CParagraph 0
COMMENT     (17
COMMENT     #271=(COligo "pEGFP-C-3'"
COMMENT     "AAACCTCTACAAATGTGGTATG" ""
COMMENT     0 (CStringList) 0) 0) 1 2 2
COMMENT     0 181) " AAACCTCTACAAATGTGGTATG" 1))))))
COMMENT     "pEGFP-C-3' (0 sites)")
COMMENT     #272=(CFolderPar
COMMENT     (CGroupPar (CParagraph 39285368 (9 0) 1 1 1 0 178)
COMMENT     (CObjectList
COMMENT     #273=(CGroupPar
COMMENT     (CParagraph 0 (11 #73# 0) 1 2 2 0 180)
COMMENT     (CObjectList
COMMENT     #274=(COlyLinePar
COMMENT     (CLinePar
COMMENT     (CParagraph 0
COMMENT     (17
COMMENT     #275=(COligo "pEGFP-C-5'"
COMMENT     "CATGGTCCTGCTGGAGTTCGTG" ""
COMMENT     0 (CStringList) 0) 0) 1 2 2
COMMENT     0 181) " CATGGTCCTGCTGGAGTTCGTG" 1))
COMMENT     #276=(CLinePar
COMMENT     (CParagraph 0 (2 #73# 1) 1 2 2 0 193)
COMMENT     " N1: position 2515 similarity 100.0% "
COMMENT     1))))) "pEGFP-C-5' (1 site)")
COMMENT     #277=(CFolderPar
COMMENT     (CGroupPar (CParagraph 39295736 (9 0) 1 1 1 0 178)
COMMENT     (CObjectList
COMMENT     #278=(CGroupPar
COMMENT     (CParagraph 0 (11 #74# 0) 1 2 2 0 180)
COMMENT     (CObjectList
COMMENT     #279=(COlyLinePar
COMMENT     (CLinePar
COMMENT     (CParagraph 0
COMMENT     (17
COMMENT     #280=(COligo "pEGFP-N-3'"
COMMENT     "CGTCGCCGTCCAGCTCGACCAG" ""
COMMENT     0 (CStringList) 0) 0) 1 2 2
COMMENT     0 181) " CGTCGCCGTCCAGCTCGACCAG" 1))
COMMENT     #281=(CLinePar
COMMENT     (CParagraph 0 (2 #74# 1) 1 2 2 0 193)
COMMENT     " N1: position 1907 similarity 100.0% on complementary strand"
COMMENT     1))))) "pEGFP-N-3' (1 site)")
COMMENT     #282=(CFolderPar
COMMENT     (CGroupPar (CParagraph 39283448 (9 0) 1 1 1 0 178)
COMMENT     (CObjectList
COMMENT     #283=(CGroupPar
COMMENT     (CParagraph 0 (11 #75# 0) 1 2 2 0 180)
COMMENT     (CObjectList
COMMENT     #284=(COlyLinePar
COMMENT     (CLinePar
COMMENT     (CParagraph 0
COMMENT     (17
COMMENT     #285=(COligo "pEGFP-N-5'"
COMMENT     "TGGGAGGTCTATATAAGCAGAG" ""
COMMENT     0 (CStringList) 0) 0) 1 2 2
COMMENT     0 181) " TGGGAGGTCTATATAAGCAGAG" 1))))))
COMMENT     "pEGFP-N-5' (0 sites)")
COMMENT     #286=(CFolderPar
COMMENT     (CGroupPar (CParagraph 39287688 (9 0) 1 1 1 0 178)
COMMENT     (CObjectList
COMMENT     #287=(CGroupPar
COMMENT     (CParagraph 0 (11 #76# 0) 1 2 2 0 180)
COMMENT     (CObjectList
COMMENT     #288=(COlyLinePar
COMMENT     (CLinePar
COMMENT     (CParagraph 0
COMMENT     (17
COMMENT     #289=(COligo "pGEX-3'"
COMMENT     "CCGGGAGCTGCATGTGTCAGAGG" ""
COMMENT     0 (CStringList) 0) 0) 1 2 2
COMMENT     0 181) " CCGGGAGCTGCATGTGTCAGAGG" 1))
COMMENT     #290=(CLinePar
COMMENT     (CParagraph 0 (2 #76# 1) 1 2 2 0 193)
COMMENT     " N1: position 4551 similarity 100.0% "
COMMENT     1))))) "pGEX-3' (1 site)")
COMMENT     #291=(CFolderPar
COMMENT     (CGroupPar (CParagraph 39288088 (9 0) 1 1 1 0 178)
COMMENT     (CObjectList
COMMENT     #292=(CGroupPar
COMMENT     (CParagraph 0 (11 #77# 0) 1 2 2 0 180)
COMMENT     (CObjectList
COMMENT     #293=(COlyLinePar
COMMENT     (CLinePar
COMMENT     (CParagraph 0
COMMENT     (17
COMMENT     #294=(COligo "pGEX-5'"
COMMENT     "GGGCTGGCAAGCCACGTTTGGTG" ""
COMMENT     0 (CStringList) 0) 0) 1 2 2
COMMENT     0 181) " GGGCTGGCAAGCCACGTTTGGTG" 1))))))
COMMENT     "pGEX-5' (0 sites)")
COMMENT     #295=(CFolderPar
COMMENT     (CGroupPar (CParagraph 39289472 (9 0) 1 1 1 0 178)
COMMENT     (CObjectList
COMMENT     #296=(CGroupPar
COMMENT     (CParagraph 0 (11 #86# 0) 1 2 2 0 180)
COMMENT     (CObjectList
COMMENT     #297=(COlyLinePar
COMMENT     (CLinePar
COMMENT     (CParagraph 0
COMMENT     (17
COMMENT     #298=(COligo "PRM1"
COMMENT     "AACGCAGTCAGGCACCGTGT"
COMMENT     "Sense primer for PCR amplification of 86 - 1286 region of PBR322"
COMMENT     0 (CStringList) 0) 0) 1 2 2
COMMENT     0 181) " AACGCAGTCAGGCACCGTGT" 1))
COMMENT     #299=(CLinePar
COMMENT     (CParagraph 0 (0 0) 1 2 2 0 180)
COMMENT     "Sense primer for PCR amplification of 86 - 1286 region of PBR322"
COMMENT     1))))) "PRM1 (0 sites)")
COMMENT     #300=(CFolderPar
COMMENT     (CGroupPar (CParagraph 39290432 (9 0) 1 1 1 0 178)
COMMENT     (CObjectList
COMMENT     #301=(CGroupPar
COMMENT     (CParagraph 0 (11 #87# 0) 1 2 2 0 180)
COMMENT     (CObjectList
COMMENT     #302=(COlyLinePar
COMMENT     (CLinePar
COMMENT     (CParagraph 0
COMMENT     (17
COMMENT     #303=(COligo "PRM2"
COMMENT     "ATCCGTTAGCGAGGTGCCGC"
COMMENT     "Antisense primer for PCR amplification of 86 - 1286 region of
            PBR322"
COMMENT     0 (CStringList) 0) 0) 1 2 2
COMMENT     0 181) " ATCCGTTAGCGAGGTGCCGC" 1))
COMMENT     #304=(CLinePar
COMMENT     (CParagraph 0 (0 0) 1 2 2 0 180)
COMMENT     "Antisense primer for PCR amplification of 86 - 1286 region of
            PBR322"
COMMENT     1))))) "PRM2 (0 sites)")
COMMENT     #305=(CFolderPar
COMMENT     (CGroupPar (CParagraph 39291872 (9 0) 1 1 1 0 178)
COMMENT     (CObjectList
COMMENT     #306=(CGroupPar
COMMENT     (CParagraph 0 (11 #78# 0) 1 2 2 0 180)
COMMENT     (CObjectList
COMMENT     #307=(COlyLinePar
COMMENT     (CLinePar
COMMENT     (CParagraph 0
COMMENT     (17
COMMENT     #308=(COligo "pRNA-CMV-F"
COMMENT     "GTACGGTGGGAGGTCTATAT" "" 0
COMMENT     (CStringList) 0) 0) 1 2 2 0
COMMENT     181) " GTACGGTGGGAGGTCTATAT" 1))))))
COMMENT     "pRNA-CMV-F (0 sites)")
COMMENT     #309=(CFolderPar
COMMENT     (CGroupPar (CParagraph 39292272 (9 0) 1 1 1 0 178)
COMMENT     (CObjectList
COMMENT     #310=(CGroupPar
COMMENT     (CParagraph 0 (11 #79# 0) 1 2 2 0 180)
COMMENT     (CObjectList
COMMENT     #311=(COlyLinePar
COMMENT     (CLinePar
COMMENT     (CParagraph 0
COMMENT     (17
COMMENT     #312=(COligo "RVP3"
COMMENT     "CTAGCAAAATAGGCTGTCCC" "" 0
COMMENT     (CStringList) 0) 0) 1 2 2 0
COMMENT     181) " CTAGCAAAATAGGCTGTCCC" 1))))))
COMMENT     "RVP3 (0 sites)")
COMMENT     #313=(CFolderPar
COMMENT     (CGroupPar (CParagraph 39291232 (9 0) 1 1 1 0 178)
COMMENT     (CObjectList
COMMENT     #314=(CGroupPar
COMMENT     (CParagraph 0 (11 #80# 0) 1 2 2 0 180)
COMMENT     (CObjectList
COMMENT     #315=(COlyLinePar
COMMENT     (CLinePar
COMMENT     (CParagraph 0
COMMENT     (17
COMMENT     #316=(COligo "S.tag"
COMMENT     "CGAACGCCAGCACATGGAC" "" 0
COMMENT     (CStringList) 0) 0) 1 2 2 0
COMMENT     181) " CGAACGCCAGCACATGGAC" 1))))))
COMMENT     "S.tag (0 sites)")
COMMENT     #317=(CFolderPar
COMMENT     (CGroupPar (CParagraph 39285208 (9 0) 1 1 1 0 178)
COMMENT     (CObjectList
COMMENT     #318=(CGroupPar
COMMENT     (CParagraph 0 (11 #88# 0) 1 2 2 0 180)
COMMENT     (CObjectList
COMMENT     #319=(COlyLinePar
COMMENT     (CLinePar
COMMENT     (CParagraph 0
COMMENT     (17
COMMENT     #320=(COligo "SD1234S"
COMMENT     "GATCCCCTATGGTGCACTCT" "" 0
COMMENT     (CStringList) 0) 0) 1 2 2 0
COMMENT     181) " GATCCCCTATGGTGCACTCT" 1))))))
COMMENT     "SD1234S (0 sites)")
COMMENT     #321=(CFolderPar
COMMENT     (CGroupPar (CParagraph 39295416 (9 0) 1 1 1 0 178)
COMMENT     (CObjectList
COMMENT     #322=(CGroupPar
COMMENT     (CParagraph 0 (11 #89# 0) 1 2 2 0 180)
COMMENT     (CObjectList
COMMENT     #323=(COlyLinePar
COMMENT     (CLinePar
COMMENT     (CParagraph 0
COMMENT     (17
COMMENT     #324=(COligo "SiRNA5'"
COMMENT     "CCTCCGATCGTTGTCAGAAG" "" 0
COMMENT     (CStringList) 0) 0) 1 2 2 0
COMMENT     181) " CCTCCGATCGTTGTCAGAAG" 1))
COMMENT     #325=(CLinePar
COMMENT     (CParagraph 0 (2 #89# 1) 1 2 2 0 193)
COMMENT     " N1: position 5207 similarity 100.0% on complementary strand"
COMMENT     1))))) "SiRNA5' (1 site)")
COMMENT     #326=(CFolderPar
COMMENT     (CGroupPar (CParagraph 39292912 (9 0) 1 1 1 0 178)
COMMENT     (CObjectList
COMMENT     #327=(CGroupPar
COMMENT     (CParagraph 0 (11 #81# 0) 1 2 2 0 180)
COMMENT     (CObjectList
COMMENT     #328=(COlyLinePar
COMMENT     (CLinePar
COMMENT     (CParagraph 0
COMMENT     (17
COMMENT     #329=(COligo "SP6"
COMMENT     "GATTTAGGTGACACTATAG" "" 0
COMMENT     (CStringList) 0) 0) 1 2 2 0
COMMENT     181) " GATTTAGGTGACACTATAG" 1))))))
COMMENT     "SP6 (0 sites)")
COMMENT     #330=(CFolderPar
COMMENT     (CGroupPar (CParagraph 39284648 (9 0) 1 1 1 0 178)
COMMENT     (CObjectList
COMMENT     #331=(CGroupPar
COMMENT     (CParagraph 0 (11 #82# 0) 1 2 2 0 180)
COMMENT     (CObjectList
COMMENT     #332=(COlyLinePar
COMMENT     (CLinePar
COMMENT     (CParagraph 0
COMMENT     (17
COMMENT     #333=(COligo "T3"
COMMENT     "ATTAACCCTCACTAAAGGGA" "" 0
COMMENT     (CStringList) 0) 0) 1 2 2 0
COMMENT     181) " ATTAACCCTCACTAAAGGGA" 1))))))
COMMENT     "T3 (0 sites)")
COMMENT     #334=(CFolderPar
COMMENT     (CGroupPar (CParagraph 39294216 (9 0) 1 1 1 0 178)
COMMENT     (CObjectList
COMMENT     #335=(CGroupPar
COMMENT     (CParagraph 0 (11 #83# 0) 1 2 2 0 180)
COMMENT     (CObjectList
COMMENT     #336=(COlyLinePar
COMMENT     (CLinePar
COMMENT     (CParagraph 0
COMMENT     (17
COMMENT     #337=(COligo "T7 promotor"
COMMENT     "TAATACGACTCACTATAGG" "" 0
COMMENT     (CStringList) 0) 0) 1 2 2 0
COMMENT     181) " TAATACGACTCACTATAGG" 1))))))
COMMENT     "T7 promotor (0 sites)")
COMMENT     #338=(CFolderPar
COMMENT     (CGroupPar (CParagraph 39285848 (9 0) 1 1 1 0 178)
COMMENT     (CObjectList
COMMENT     #339=(CGroupPar
COMMENT     (CParagraph 0 (11 #84# 0) 1 2 2 0 180)
COMMENT     (CObjectList
COMMENT     #340=(COlyLinePar
COMMENT     (CLinePar
COMMENT     (CParagraph 0
COMMENT     (17
COMMENT     #341=(COligo "T7 terminator"
COMMENT     "TGCTAGTTATTGCTCAGCGG" "" 0
COMMENT     (CStringList) 0) 0) 1 2 2 0
COMMENT     181) " TGCTAGTTATTGCTCAGCGG" 1))))))
COMMENT     "T7 terminator (0 sites)")
COMMENT     #342=(CFolderPar
COMMENT     (CGroupPar (CParagraph 39286088 (9 0) 1 1 1 0 178)
COMMENT     (CObjectList
COMMENT     #343=(CGroupPar
COMMENT     (CParagraph 0 (11 #85# 0) 1 2 2 0 180)
COMMENT     (CObjectList
COMMENT     #344=(COlyLinePar
COMMENT     (CLinePar
COMMENT     (CParagraph 0
COMMENT     (17
COMMENT     #345=(COligo "U6-5'"
COMMENT     "TACGATACAAGGCTGTTAGAGAG" ""
COMMENT     0 (CStringList) 0) 0) 1 2 2
COMMENT     0 181) " TACGATACAAGGCTGTTAGAGAG" 1))))))
COMMENT     "U6-5' (0 sites)"))) "Motifs (both strands)"))))
COMMENT     (CGraphView
COMMENT     (CWStyleSheet
COMMENT     (CObjectList
COMMENT     #346=(CWidgetStyle "RSite Label" 1 (LOGPEN 0 0 13408563) 1 0 1
COMMENT     (LOGFONT 0 0 0 0 400 0 0 0 0 3 2 1 18 "Georgia") 0.555556 0 1 5
COMMENT     "@N (@S)" 0)
COMMENT     #347=(CWidgetStyle "Signal Label" 1 (LOGPEN 0 0 0) 1 0 1
COMMENT     (LOGFONT 0 0 0 0 700 0 0 0 0 3 2 1 34 "Arial") 0.666667 0 1 1
COMMENT     "@N" 0)
COMMENT     #348=(CWidgetStyle "Molecule Label 2" 0 0 1
COMMENT     (LOGFONT 0 0 0 0 400 0 0 0 0 3 2 1 18 "Georgia") 0.555556 0 1 16
COMMENT     "@L bp" 0)
COMMENT     #349=(CWidgetStyle "Molecule Label 1" 0 0 1
COMMENT     (LOGFONT 0 0 0 0 400 0 0 0 0 3 2 1 34 "Verdana") 0.833333 0 1 1
COMMENT     "@N" 0)
COMMENT     #350=(CWidgetStyle "Shape 3" 1 (LOGPEN 0 0 3355545) 1 1
COMMENT     (LOGBRUSH 0 6724095 0) 0 0 1 (LOGSHAPE 9 1 0.8 1.8 0))
COMMENT     #351=(CWidgetStyle "Shape 1" 1 (LOGPEN 0 0 6723840) 1 1
COMMENT     (LOGBRUSH 0 10079334 0) 0 0 1 (LOGSHAPE 9 1 0.8 1.8 0))
COMMENT     #352=(CWidgetStyle "Axis" 1 (LOGPEN 0 0 10079436) 2 1
COMMENT     (LOGBRUSH 0 13434879 0) 0 0 1 (LOGSHAPE 10 1 0 0 0))
COMMENT     #353=(CWidgetStyle "Line 2" 1 (LOGPEN 0 0 6723840) 8 0 0 0 1
COMMENT     (LOGSHAPE 1 1.9 0 0 0))
COMMENT     #354=(CWidgetStyle "RSite" 1 (LOGPEN 0 0 10053171) 8 0 0 0 1
COMMENT     (LOGSHAPE 1 1.9 0 0 0))
COMMENT     #355=(CWidgetStyle "Short Signal" 1 (LOGPEN 0 0 13395507) 10 0 0 0 1
COMMENT     (LOGSHAPE 1 1.9 0 0 0))
COMMENT     #356=(CWidgetStyle "Uniq RSite Label" 1 (LOGPEN 0 0 153) 1 0 1
COMMENT     (LOGFONT 0 0 0 0 400 0 0 0 0 3 2 1 18 "Georgia") 0.555556 128 1
COMMENT     5 "@N (@S)" 0)
COMMENT     #357=(CWidgetStyle "Vanilla" 1 (LOGPEN 0 0 0) 1 1
COMMENT     (LOGBRUSH 0 16777215 0) 1
COMMENT     (LOGFONT 0 0 0 0 400 0 0 0 0 7 48 2 18 "Times New Roman") 0.8 0
COMMENT     1 2 "?" 0)
COMMENT     #358=(CWidgetStyle "Mark 1" 0 0 1
COMMENT     (LOGFONT 0 0 0 0 400 0 0 0 2 7 48 2 2 "Windings") 0.7 0 1 2 "?"
COMMENT     0)
COMMENT     #359=(CWidgetStyle "Motif Label" 1 (LOGPEN 0 0 16744512) 1 0 1
COMMENT     (LOGFONT 0 0 0 0 400 0 0 0 0 3 2 1 34 "Arial") 0.611111 8388608
COMMENT     1 65535 "@N (@H)" 0)
COMMENT     #360=(CWidgetStyle "Fragment Label 2" 1 (LOGPEN 0 0 0) 1 0 1
COMMENT     (LOGFONT 0 0 0 0 400 0 0 0 0 3 2 1 49 "Courier New") 1.05 0 1 48
COMMENT     "@F bp (molecule @L bp)" 0)
COMMENT     #361=(CWidgetStyle "Fragment Label 1" 1 (LOGPEN 0 0 0) 1 0 1
COMMENT     (LOGFONT 0 0 0 0 400 0 0 0 0 3 2 1 34 "Arial") 0.91 0 1 1
COMMENT     "Fragment of @N" 0)
COMMENT     #362=(CWidgetStyle "Shape 4" 1 (LOGPEN 0 0 0) 1 1
COMMENT     (LOGBRUSH 2 8388608 5) 0 0 0)
COMMENT     #363=(CWidgetStyle "Shape 2" 1 (LOGPEN 0 0 0) 1 1 (LOGBRUSH 0 128 0)
            0
COMMENT     0 0)
COMMENT     #364=(CWidgetStyle "Shape 0" 1 (LOGPEN 0 0 0) 1 1 (LOGBRUSH 0 0 0) 0
            0
COMMENT     0)
COMMENT     #365=(CWidgetStyle "ORF" 1 (LOGPEN 0 0 16384) 8 0 0 0 1
COMMENT     (LOGSHAPE 7 0.2 3.41182 2.86186 0.609808))
COMMENT     #366=(CWidgetStyle "Line 4" 1 (LOGPEN 0 0 32768) 8 0 0 0 0)
COMMENT     #367=(CWidgetStyle "Line 3" 1 (LOGPEN 0 0 16711680) 8 0 0 0 0)
COMMENT     #368=(CWidgetStyle "Line 1" 1 (LOGPEN 0 0 16711680) 1 0 0 0 0)
COMMENT     #369=(CWidgetStyle "Short Promoter" 1 (LOGPEN 0 0 128) 6 0 0 0 0)
COMMENT     #370=(CWidgetStyle "Motif" 1 (LOGPEN 0 0 0) 1 0 0 0 0)
COMMENT     #371=(CWidgetStyle "Line 0" 1 (LOGPEN 0 0 0) 8 0 0 0 0)
COMMENT     #372=(CWidgetStyle "Void" 0 0 0 0 0)
COMMENT     #373=(CWidgetStyle "General Label" 1 (LOGPEN 0 0 0) 1 0 1
COMMENT     (LOGFONT 0 0 0 0 400 0 0 0 0 3 2 1 18 "Times New Roman") 0.91 0
COMMENT     1 3 "@T @N " 0)
COMMENT     #374=(CWidgetStyle "Position" 1 (LOGPEN 0 0 0) 1 0 0 0 0)
COMMENT     #375=(CWidgetStyle "Annotation" 0 0 1
COMMENT     (LOGFONT 0 0 0 0 400 0 0 0 0 3 2 1 18 "Times New Roman") 0.91 0
COMMENT     0 0)
COMMENT     #376=(CWidgetStyle "Position Label" 1 (LOGPEN 0 0 8388608) 1 0 1
COMMENT     (LOGFONT 0 0 0 0 400 0 1 0 0 3 2 1 34 "Arial") 0.63 8388608 1 1
COMMENT     "@N" 0)
COMMENT     #377=(CWidgetStyle "Range" 1 (LOGPEN 0 0 0) 1 1
COMMENT     (LOGBRUSH 0 16777215 0) 0 0 0)
COMMENT     #378=(CWidgetStyle "Range Label" 1 (LOGPEN 0 0 8388608) 1 0 1
COMMENT     (LOGFONT 0 0 0 0 400 0 1 0 0 3 2 1 34 "Arial") 0.63 8388608 1 1
COMMENT     "@N" 0)
COMMENT     #379=(CWidgetStyle "ORF Label" 1 (LOGPEN 0 0 49216) 1 0 1
COMMENT     (LOGFONT 0 0 0 0 400 0 0 0 0 3 2 1 18 "Times New Roman")
COMMENT     0.611111 0 1 65535 "@N" 0)
COMMENT     #380=(CWidgetStyle "CDS Label" 1 (LOGPEN 0 0 4227264) 1 0 1
COMMENT     (LOGFONT 0 0 0 0 400 0 0 0 0 3 2 1 34 "Arial") 0.555556 255 1 1
COMMENT     "@N" 0)
COMMENT     #381=(CWidgetStyle "Shape 5" 1 (LOGPEN 0 0 0) 3 1
COMMENT     (LOGBRUSH 0 16777113 0) 1
COMMENT     (LOGFONT 0 0 0 0 400 0 0 0 0 7 48 2 50 "Arial") 0.9 0 0 1
COMMENT     (LOGSHAPE 9 1 0.8 1.8 0))
COMMENT     #382=(CWidgetStyle "CDS" 1 (LOGPEN 0 0 0) 1 1 (LOGBRUSH 2 39423 3) 0
            0
COMMENT     1 (LOGSHAPE 9 1 0.8 1.8 0))
COMMENT     #383=(CWidgetStyle "Label 2" 1 (LOGPEN 0 0 4227264) 1 0 1
COMMENT     (LOGFONT 0 0 0 0 400 0 0 0 0 3 2 1 34 "Arial") 0.944444 8388608
COMMENT     1 1 "@N" 0)
COMMENT     #384=(CWidgetStyle "Label 3" 1 (LOGPEN 0 0 8421376) 1 0 1
COMMENT     (LOGFONT 0 0 0 0 700 255 0 0 0 3 2 1 34 "Arial") 0.833333 255 1
COMMENT     5 "@N (@S)" 0)
COMMENT     #385=(CWidgetStyle "Label 4" 1 (LOGPEN 0 0 8437824) 1 0 1
COMMENT     (LOGFONT 0 0 0 0 400 0 0 0 0 3 2 1 34 "Arial") 0.722222 0 1 5
COMMENT     "@N (@S)" 0)) 0.164644 1.74233 0.164644 2.53336
COMMENT     (70 (CShapeMapEntry 0 "Unique RSite" 1 "Uniq RSite Label") 67
COMMENT     (CShapeMapEntry 0 "ORF" 0 "ORF Label")) 40.0378 40.0378 39 39 0.1
COMMENT     -4126) 1 1 0 1 1
COMMENT     (mapper: 20.9706 -40.5422 40.0378 40.0378 0.01 10 -1 6482 6482 1 0
            0)
COMMENT     #386=(CGroupWidget (CWidget 0 (0 0) 1 2 0 0 Nil 80 100)
COMMENT     (CObjectList
COMMENT     #387=(CGroupWidget (CWidget 1 (0 0) 1 2 0 0 Nil 19922946 100)
COMMENT     (CObjectList
COMMENT     #388=(CAxis
COMMENT     (CWideLine
COMMENT     (CWidget 0 (0 0) 1 2 0 0 #352# 1717986918 0)
COMMENT     (LOGPEN 0 0 10079436) 2 (LOGBRUSH 0 13434879 0) 1
COMMENT     6.27515 6.27315 1 0.0214037) 0.0967785)
COMMENT     #389=(CLabel (CWidget 1001 (0 0) 1 2 0 0 #349# 8 100)
COMMENT     (LOGPEN 0 0 13408563) 1
COMMENT     (LOGFONT 58 22 0 0 400 0 0 0 0 3 2 1 34 "Verdana")
COMMENT     1.74233 0.833333 0
COMMENT     "Nr2e3+SV40 min in pAAV-EF1a-ChR2d-EGFP"
COMMENT     "Nr2e3+SV40 min in pAAV-EF1a-ChR2d-EGFP" 65535 0
COMMENT     0.871165 0 -10 23.6277 1.44863 Nil)
COMMENT     #390=(CLabel
COMMENT     (CWidget 1002 (0 0) 1 2 0 0 #348# 19967604 100)
COMMENT     (LOGPEN 8 19967616 0) 0
COMMENT     (LOGFONT 38 14 0 0 400 0 0 0 0 3 2 1 18 "Georgia")
COMMENT     1.74233 0.555556 0 "6482 bp" "@L bp" 16 0 -0.871165
COMMENT     0 -10.8 3.02214 0.924127 Nil)) (CObjectList))
COMMENT     #391=(CGroupWidget (CWidget 10 (6 0) 1 2 0 0 Nil 704 100)
COMMENT     (CObjectList
COMMENT     #392=(CGroupWidget (CWidget 4 (7 4 0) 1 2 0 0 Nil 0 100)
COMMENT     (CObjectList
COMMENT     #393=(CWideArrow
COMMENT     (CWideLine
COMMENT     (CWidget 0 (3 #54# 0) 1 2 0 0 #350#
COMMENT     1812819793 100) (LOGPEN 0 0 3355545) 1
COMMENT     (LOGBRUSH 0 6724095 0) 1 5.37798 6.12899 1
COMMENT     0.082322) 0.8 1.8 0)
COMMENT     #394=(CLabel
COMMENT     (CWidget 0 (0 0) 1 2 0 0 #347# 13951384 100)
COMMENT     (LOGPEN 0 0 0) 1
COMMENT     (LOGFONT 46 17 0 0 700 0 0 0 0 3 2 1 34
COMMENT     "Arial") 1.74233 0.666667 0 "Nr2e3+SV40 min"
COMMENT     "@N" 1 15.6194 -1.74233 0 -10 6.89349 1.09896
COMMENT     #393#)) (CObjectList))) (CObjectList))
COMMENT     #395=(CGroupWidget (CWidget 11 (8 0) 1 2 0 0 Nil 0 100)
COMMENT     (CObjectList
COMMENT     #396=(CGroupWidget
COMMENT     (CWidget 1 (10 #38# 0) 1 2 0 0 Nil 1617106727 100)
COMMENT     (CObjectList
COMMENT     #397=(CScratch
COMMENT     (CWidget 1 (1 #38# 1) 1 2 0 0 #354# 250138894
COMMENT     100) (LOGPEN 0 6 10053171) 8 1 5.38282 1.9
COMMENT     0.082322 1)
COMMENT     #398=(CLabel (CWidget 0 (0 0) 1 2 0 0 #356# 2 100)
COMMENT     (LOGPEN 0 0 153) 1
COMMENT     (LOGFONT 38 14 0 0 400 0 0 0 0 3 2 1 18
COMMENT     "Georgia") 1.74233 0.555556 128
COMMENT     "{\\i Bam}HI (921)" "@N (@S)" 5 13.0388
COMMENT     -24.3926 0 -10 4.79547 0.924127 #397#))
COMMENT     (CObjectList))
COMMENT     #399=(CGroupWidget
COMMENT     (CWidget 1 (10 #40# 0) 1 2 0 0 Nil 19979892 100)
COMMENT     (CObjectList
COMMENT     #400=(CScratch
COMMENT     (CWidget 1 (1 #40# 1) 1 2 0 0 #354# 0 100)
COMMENT     (LOGPEN 0 6 10053171) 8 1 3.77146 1.9
COMMENT     0.082322 1)
COMMENT     #401=(CLabel (CWidget 0 (0 0) 1 2 0 0 #356# 2 100)
COMMENT     (LOGPEN 0 0 153) 1
COMMENT     (LOGFONT 38 14 0 0 400 0 0 0 0 3 2 1 18
COMMENT     "Georgia") 1.74233 0.555556 128
COMMENT     "{\\i Eco}RI (2586)" "@N (@S)" 5 10.7892
COMMENT     -41.8159 0 -10 4.9703 0.924127 #400#))
COMMENT     (CObjectList))
COMMENT     #402=(CGroupWidget
COMMENT     (CWidget 1 (10 #41# 0) 1 2 0 0 Nil 19979300 100)
COMMENT     (CObjectList
COMMENT     #403=(CScratch
COMMENT     (CWidget 1 (1 #41# 1) 1 2 0 0 #354#
COMMENT     -1133871366 100) (LOGPEN 0 6 10053171) 8 1
COMMENT     3.76372 1.9 0.082322 1)
COMMENT     #404=(CLabel
COMMENT     (CWidget 0 (0 0) 1 2 0 0 #356# 19970084 100)
COMMENT     (LOGPEN 0 0 153) 1
COMMENT     (LOGFONT 38 14 0 0 400 0 0 0 0 3 2 1 18
COMMENT     "Georgia") 1.74233 0.555556 128
COMMENT     "{\\i Eco}RV (2594)" "@N (@S)" 5 10.8012
COMMENT     -43.5583 0 -10 5.19509 0.924127 #403#))
COMMENT     (CObjectList))
COMMENT     #405=(CGroupWidget
COMMENT     (CWidget 1 (10 #43# 0) 1 2 0 0 Nil 0 100)
COMMENT     (CObjectList
COMMENT     #406=(CScratch
COMMENT     (CWidget 1 (1 #43# 1) 1 2 0 0 #354# 0 100)
COMMENT     (LOGPEN 0 6 10053171) 8 1 4.47407 1.9
COMMENT     0.082322 1)
COMMENT     #407=(CLabel (CWidget 0 (0 0) 1 2 0 0 #356# 83 100)
COMMENT     (LOGPEN 0 0 153) 1
COMMENT     (LOGFONT 38 14 0 0 400 0 0 0 0 3 2 1 18
COMMENT     "Georgia") 1.74233 0.555556 128
COMMENT     "{\\i Kpn}I (1860)" "@N (@S)" 5 15.1543
COMMENT     -34.8466 0 -10 4.5457 0.924127 #406#))
COMMENT     (CObjectList))
COMMENT     #408=(CGroupWidget
COMMENT     (CWidget 1 (10 #44# 0) 1 2 0 0 Nil 257 100)
COMMENT     (CObjectList
COMMENT     #409=(CScratch
COMMENT     (CWidget 1 (1 #44# 1) 1 2 0 0 #354# 14435516
COMMENT     100) (LOGPEN 0 6 10053171) 8 1 6.12802 1.9
COMMENT     0.082322 1)
COMMENT     #410=(CLabel
COMMENT     (CWidget 0 (0 0) 1 2 0 0 #356# 119 100)
COMMENT     (LOGPEN 0 0 153) 1
COMMENT     (LOGFONT 38 14 0 0 400 0 0 0 0 3 2 1 18
COMMENT     "Georgia") 1.74233 0.555556 128
COMMENT     "{\\i Mlu}I (151)" "@N (@S)" 5 5.06262
COMMENT     33.1043 0 -10 3.89632 0.924127 #409#))
COMMENT     (CObjectList))
COMMENT     #411=(CGroupWidget
COMMENT     (CWidget 1 (10 #47# 0) 1 2 0 0 Nil 14 100)
COMMENT     (CObjectList
COMMENT     #412=(CScratch
COMMENT     (CWidget 1 (1 #47# 1) 1 2 0 0 #354# 0 100)
COMMENT     (LOGPEN 0 6 10053171) 8 1 5.59767 1.9
COMMENT     0.082322 1)
COMMENT     #413=(CLabel
COMMENT     (CWidget 0 (0 0) 1 2 0 0 #356# 1010 100)
COMMENT     (LOGPEN 0 0 153) 1
COMMENT     (LOGFONT 38 14 0 0 400 0 0 0 0 3 2 1 18
COMMENT     "Georgia") 1.74233 0.555556 128
COMMENT     "{\\i Sac}I (699)" "@N (@S)" 5 10.6058
COMMENT     -17.4233 0 -10 3.92129 0.924127 #412#))
COMMENT     (CObjectList))
COMMENT     #414=(CGroupWidget
COMMENT     (CWidget 2 (10 #36# 0) 1 2 0 0 Nil 0 100)
COMMENT     (CObjectList
COMMENT     #415=(CScratch
COMMENT     (CWidget 1 (1 #36# 1) 1 2 0 0 #354# 19965648
COMMENT     100) (LOGPEN 0 6 10053171) 8 1 5.80574 1.9
COMMENT     0.082322 1)
COMMENT     #416=(CLabel
COMMENT     (CWidget 0 (0 0) 1 2 0 0 #346# 13952824 100)
COMMENT     (LOGPEN 0 0 13408563) 1
COMMENT     (LOGFONT 38 14 0 0 400 0 0 0 0 3 2 1 18
COMMENT     "Georgia") 1.74233 0.555556 0
COMMENT     "{\\i Afl}II (484)" "@N (@S)" 5 13.6022
COMMENT     3.48466 0 -10 4.0212 0.924127 #415#)
COMMENT     #417=(CScratch
COMMENT     (CWidget 2 (1 #36# 2) 1 2 0 0 #354#
COMMENT     1717960706 100) (LOGPEN 0 6 10053171) 8 1
COMMENT     5.65671 1.9 0.082322 1)
COMMENT     #418=(CLabel (CWidget 0 (0 0) 1 2 0 0 #346# 2 100)
COMMENT     (LOGPEN 0 0 13408563) 1
COMMENT     (LOGFONT 38 14 0 0 400 0 0 0 0 3 2 1 18
COMMENT     "Georgia") 1.74233 0.555556 0
COMMENT     "{\\i Afl}II (638)" "@N (@S)" 5 9.84322
COMMENT     -12.1963 0 -10 4.0212 0.924127 #417#))
COMMENT     (CObjectList))
COMMENT     #419=(CGroupWidget
COMMENT     (CWidget 2 (10 #46# 0) 1 2 0 0 Nil 0 100)
COMMENT     (CObjectList
COMMENT     #420=(CScratch
COMMENT     (CWidget 1 (1 #46# 1) 1 2 0 0 #354# 0 100)
COMMENT     (LOGPEN 0 6 10053171) 8 1 6.26738 1.9
COMMENT     0.082322 1)
COMMENT     #421=(CLabel (CWidget 0 (0 0) 1 2 0 0 #346# 0 100)
COMMENT     (LOGPEN 0 0 13408563) 1
COMMENT     (LOGFONT 38 14 0 0 400 0 0 0 0 3 2 1 18
COMMENT     "Georgia") 1.74233 0.555556 0
COMMENT     "{\\i Pst}I (7)" "@N (@S)" 5 2.82667 38.3313
COMMENT     0 -10 2.87229 0.924127 #420#)
COMMENT     #422=(CScratch
COMMENT     (CWidget 2 (1 #46# 2) 1 2 0 0 #354# 17 100)
COMMENT     (LOGPEN 0 6 10053171) 8 1 2.51527 1.9
COMMENT     0.082322 1)
COMMENT     #423=(CLabel
COMMENT     (CWidget 0 (0 0) 1 2 0 0 #346# 1812819794 100)
COMMENT     (LOGPEN 0 0 13408563) 1
COMMENT     (LOGFONT 38 14 0 0 400 0 0 0 0 3 2 1 18
COMMENT     "Georgia") 1.74233 0.555556 0
COMMENT     "{\\i Pst}I (3884)" "@N (@S)" 5 -10.8884
COMMENT     -8.71165 0 -10 4.19603 0.924127 #422#))
COMMENT     (CObjectList))
COMMENT     #424=(CGroupWidget
COMMENT     (CWidget 3 (10 #39# 0) 1 2 0 0 Nil 1617106727 100)
COMMENT     (CObjectList
COMMENT     #425=(CScratch
COMMENT     (CWidget 1 (1 #39# 1) 1 2 0 0 #354#
COMMENT     1812819796 100) (LOGPEN 0 6 10053171) 8 1
COMMENT     5.58509 1.9 0.082322 1)
COMMENT     #426=(CLabel (CWidget 0 (0 0) 1 2 0 0 #346# 2 100)
COMMENT     (LOGPEN 0 0 13408563) 1
COMMENT     (LOGFONT 38 14 0 0 400 0 0 0 0 3 2 1 18
COMMENT     "Georgia") 1.74233 0.555556 0
COMMENT     "{\\i Bgl}II (712)" "@N (@S)" 5 10.9112
COMMENT     -22.6503 0 -10 4.14608 0.924127 #425#)
COMMENT     #427=(CScratch
COMMENT     (CWidget 2 (1 #39# 2) 1 2 0 0 #354# 19964244
COMMENT     100) (LOGPEN 0 6 10053171) 8 1 5.13217 1.9
COMMENT     0.082322 1)
COMMENT     #428=(CLabel (CWidget 0 (0 0) 1 2 0 0 #346# 10 100)
COMMENT     (LOGPEN 0 0 13408563) 1
COMMENT     (LOGFONT 38 14 0 0 400 0 0 0 0 3 2 1 18
COMMENT     "Georgia") 1.74233 0.555556 0
COMMENT     "{\\i Bgl}II (1180)" "@N (@S)" 5 14.4218
COMMENT     -27.8773 0 -10 4.5457 0.924127 #427#)
COMMENT     #429=(CScratch
COMMENT     (CWidget 3 (1 #39# 3) 1 2 0 0 #354#
COMMENT     1617106727 100) (LOGPEN 0 6 10053171) 8 1
COMMENT     3.15595 1.9 0.082322 1)
COMMENT     #430=(CLabel
COMMENT     (CWidget 0 (0 0) 1 2 0 0 #346# 1617106727 100)
COMMENT     (LOGPEN 0 0 13408563) 1
COMMENT     (LOGFONT 38 14 0 0 400 0 0 0 0 3 2 1 18
COMMENT     "Georgia") 1.74233 0.555556 0
COMMENT     "{\\i Bgl}II (3222)" "@N (@S)" 5 3.70664
COMMENT     -48.7852 0 -10 4.62063 0.924127 #429#))
COMMENT     (CObjectList))
COMMENT     #431=(CGroupWidget
COMMENT     (CWidget 3 (10 #52# 0) 1 2 0 0 Nil 14 100)
COMMENT     (CObjectList
COMMENT     #432=(CScratch
COMMENT     (CWidget 1 (1 #52# 1) 1 2 0 0 #354# 0 100)
COMMENT     (LOGPEN 0 6 10053171) 8 1 5.58896 1.9
COMMENT     0.082322 1)
COMMENT     #433=(CLabel (CWidget 0 (0 0) 1 2 0 0 #346# 6 100)
COMMENT     (LOGPEN 0 0 13408563) 1
COMMENT     (LOGFONT 38 14 0 0 400 0 0 0 0 3 2 1 18
COMMENT     "Georgia") 1.74233 0.555556 0
COMMENT     "{\\i Xho}I (708)" "@N (@S)" 5 10.9219
COMMENT     -20.908 0 -10 4.19603 0.924127 #432#)
COMMENT     #434=(CScratch
COMMENT     (CWidget 2 (1 #52# 2) 1 2 0 0 #354# 13950904
COMMENT     100) (LOGPEN 0 6 10053171) 8 1 5.09539 1.9
COMMENT     0.082322 1)
COMMENT     #435=(CLabel (CWidget 0 (0 0) 1 2 0 0 #346# 6 100)
COMMENT     (LOGPEN 0 0 13408563) 1
COMMENT     (LOGFONT 38 14 0 0 400 0 0 0 0 3 2 1 18
COMMENT     "Georgia") 1.74233 0.555556 0
COMMENT     "{\\i Xho}I (1218)" "@N (@S)" 5 14.5617
COMMENT     -29.6196 0 -10 4.4458 0.924127 #434#)
COMMENT     #436=(CScratch
COMMENT     (CWidget 3 (1 #52# 3) 1 2 0 0 #354# 13952984
COMMENT     100) (LOGPEN 0 6 10053171) 8 1 3.16176 1.9
COMMENT     0.082322 1)
COMMENT     #437=(CLabel (CWidget 0 (0 0) 1 2 0 0 #346# 6 100)
COMMENT     (LOGPEN 0 0 13408563) 1
COMMENT     (LOGFONT 38 14 0 0 400 0 0 0 0 3 2 1 18
COMMENT     "Georgia") 1.74233 0.555556 0
COMMENT     "{\\i Xho}I (3216)" "@N (@S)" 5 3.71518
COMMENT     -47.0429 0 -10 4.49575 0.924127 #436#))
COMMENT     (CObjectList))
COMMENT     #438=(CGroupWidget
COMMENT     (CWidget 4 (10 #49# 0) 1 2 0 0 Nil 285873022 100)
COMMENT     (CObjectList
COMMENT     #439=(CScratch
COMMENT     (CWidget 1 (1 #49# 1) 1 2 0 0 #354# 32 100)
COMMENT     (LOGPEN 0 6 10053171) 8 1 6.23254 1.9
COMMENT     0.082322 1)
COMMENT     #440=(CLabel (CWidget 0 (0 0) 1 2 0 0 #346# 2 100)
COMMENT     (LOGPEN 0 0 13408563) 1
COMMENT     (LOGFONT 38 14 0 0 400 0 0 0 0 3 2 1 18
COMMENT     "Georgia") 1.74233 0.555556 0
COMMENT     "{\\i Sma}I (43)" "@N (@S)" 5 3.73145 36.5889
COMMENT     0 -10 3.72148 0.924127 #439#)
COMMENT     #441=(CScratch
COMMENT     (CWidget 2 (1 #49# 2) 1 2 0 0 #354# 2 100)
COMMENT     (LOGPEN 0 6 10053171) 8 1 6.22189 1.9
COMMENT     0.082322 1)
COMMENT     #442=(CLabel
COMMENT     (CWidget 0 (0 0) 1 2 0 0 #346# 19595266 100)
COMMENT     (LOGPEN 0 0 13408563) 1
COMMENT     (LOGFONT 38 14 0 0 400 0 0 0 0 3 2 1 18
COMMENT     "Georgia") 1.74233 0.555556 0
COMMENT     "{\\i Sma}I (54)" "@N (@S)" 5 3.85859 34.8466
COMMENT     0 -10 3.72148 0.924127 #441#)
COMMENT     #443=(CScratch
COMMENT     (CWidget 3 (1 #49# 3) 1 2 0 0 #354# 2 100)
COMMENT     (LOGPEN 0 6 10053171) 8 1 2.56463 1.9
COMMENT     0.082322 1)
COMMENT     #444=(CLabel (CWidget 0 (0 0) 1 2 0 0 #346# 2 100)
COMMENT     (LOGPEN 0 0 13408563) 1
COMMENT     (LOGFONT 38 14 0 0 400 0 0 0 0 3 2 1 18
COMMENT     "Georgia") 1.74233 0.555556 0
COMMENT     "{\\i Sma}I (3833)" "@N (@S)" 5 -9.70287
COMMENT     -12.1963 0 -10 4.64561 0.924127 #443#)
COMMENT     #445=(CScratch
COMMENT     (CWidget 4 (1 #49# 4) 1 2 0 0 #354# 2 100)
COMMENT     (LOGPEN 0 6 10053171) 8 1 2.55399 1.9
COMMENT     0.082322 1)
COMMENT     #446=(CLabel
COMMENT     (CWidget 0 (0 0) 1 2 0 0 #346# 1812819796 100)
COMMENT     (LOGPEN 0 0 13408563) 1
COMMENT     (LOGFONT 38 14 0 0 400 0 0 0 0 3 2 1 18
COMMENT     "Georgia") 1.74233 0.555556 0
COMMENT     "{\\i Sma}I (3844)" "@N (@S)" 5 -9.67462
COMMENT     -10.454 0 -10 4.64561 0.924127 #445#))
COMMENT     (CObjectList))
COMMENT     #447=(CGroupWidget
COMMENT     (CWidget 5 (10 #45# 0) 1 2 0 0 Nil 0 100)
COMMENT     (CObjectList
COMMENT     #448=(CScratch
COMMENT     (CWidget 1 (1 #45# 1) 1 2 0 0 #354# 17 100)
COMMENT     (LOGPEN 0 6 10053171) 8 1 6.09318 1.9
COMMENT     0.082322 1)
COMMENT     #449=(CLabel (CWidget 0 (0 0) 1 2 0 0 #346# 0 100)
COMMENT     (LOGPEN 0 0 13408563) 1
COMMENT     (LOGFONT 38 14 0 0 400 0 0 0 0 3 2 1 18
COMMENT     "Georgia") 1.74233 0.555556 0
COMMENT     "{\\i Nco}I (187)" "@N (@S)" 5 5.47156
COMMENT     29.6196 0 -10 4.09613 0.924127 #448#)
COMMENT     #450=(CScratch
COMMENT     (CWidget 2 (1 #45# 2) 1 2 0 0 #354# 0 100)
COMMENT     (LOGPEN 0 6 10053171) 8 1 5.37314 1.9
COMMENT     0.082322 1)
COMMENT     #451=(CLabel
COMMENT     (CWidget 0 (0 0) 1 2 0 0 #346# 1919877121 100)
COMMENT     (LOGPEN 0 0 13408563) 1
COMMENT     (LOGFONT 38 14 0 0 400 0 0 0 0 3 2 1 18
COMMENT     "Georgia") 1.74233 0.555556 0
COMMENT     "{\\i Nco}I (931)" "@N (@S)" 5 12.6573
COMMENT     -26.1349 0 -10 4.0212 0.924127 #450#)
COMMENT     #452=(CScratch
COMMENT     (CWidget 3 (1 #45# 3) 1 2 0 0 #354# 539913994
COMMENT     100) (LOGPEN 0 6 10053171) 8 1 4.94054 1.9
COMMENT     0.082322 1)
COMMENT     #453=(CLabel
COMMENT     (CWidget 0 (0 0) 1 2 0 0 #346# 779 100)
COMMENT     (LOGPEN 0 0 13408563) 1
COMMENT     (LOGFONT 38 14 0 0 400 0 0 0 0 3 2 1 18
COMMENT     "Georgia") 1.74233 0.555556 0
COMMENT     "{\\i Nco}I (1378)" "@N (@S)" 5 15.0943
COMMENT     -31.3619 0 -10 4.5457 0.924127 #452#)
COMMENT     #454=(CScratch
COMMENT     (CWidget 4 (1 #45# 4) 1 2 0 0 #354# 6 100)
COMMENT     (LOGPEN 0 6 10053171) 8 1 4.88828 1.9
COMMENT     0.082322 1)
COMMENT     #455=(CLabel
COMMENT     (CWidget 0 (0 0) 1 2 0 0 #346# 1717986918 100)
COMMENT     (LOGPEN 0 0 13408563) 1
COMMENT     (LOGFONT 38 14 0 0 400 0 0 0 0 3 2 1 18
COMMENT     "Georgia") 1.74233 0.555556 0
COMMENT     "{\\i Nco}I (1432)" "@N (@S)" 5 15.2206
COMMENT     -33.1043 0 -10 4.49575 0.924127 #454#)
COMMENT     #456=(CScratch
COMMENT     (CWidget 5 (1 #45# 5) 1 2 0 0 #354# 0 100)
COMMENT     (LOGPEN 0 6 10053171) 8 1 4.4731 1.9 0.082322
COMMENT     1)
COMMENT     #457=(CLabel
COMMENT     (CWidget 0 (0 0) 1 2 0 0 #346# 1717986918 100)
COMMENT     (LOGPEN 0 0 13408563) 1
COMMENT     (LOGFONT 38 14 0 0 400 0 0 0 0 3 2 1 18
COMMENT     "Georgia") 1.74233 0.555556 0
COMMENT     "{\\i Nco}I (1861)" "@N (@S)" 5 15.0472
COMMENT     -36.5889 0 -10 4.4458 0.924127 #456#))
COMMENT     (CObjectList))
COMMENT     #458=(CGroupWidget
COMMENT     (CWidget 26 (10 #42# 0) 1 2 0 0 Nil 2 100)
COMMENT     (CObjectList
COMMENT     #459=(CScratch
COMMENT     (CWidget 1 (1 #42# 1) 1 2 0 0 #354# 0 100)
COMMENT     (LOGPEN 0 6 10053171) 8 1 6.10673 1.9
COMMENT     0.082322 1)
COMMENT     #460=(CLabel
COMMENT     (CWidget 0 (0 0) 1 2 0 0 #346# 19969588 100)
COMMENT     (LOGPEN 0 0 13408563) 1
COMMENT     (LOGFONT 38 14 0 0 400 0 0 0 0 3 2 1 18
COMMENT     "Georgia") 1.74233 0.555556 0
COMMENT     "{\\i Hin}dIII (173)" "@N (@S)" 5 5.81868
COMMENT     31.3619 0 -10 5.09519 0.924127 #459#)
COMMENT     #461=(CScratch
COMMENT     (CWidget 2 (1 #42# 2) 1 2 0 0 #354# 0 100)
COMMENT     (LOGPEN 0 6 10053171) 8 1 6.08543 1.9
COMMENT     0.082322 1)
COMMENT     #462=(CLabel (CWidget 0 (0 0) 1 2 0 0 #346# 0 100)
COMMENT     (LOGPEN 0 0 13408563) 1
COMMENT     (LOGFONT 38 14 0 0 400 0 0 0 0 3 2 1 18
COMMENT     "Georgia") 1.74233 0.555556 0
COMMENT     "{\\i Hin}dIII (195)" "@N (@S)" 5 6.09128
COMMENT     27.8773 0 -10 5.02026 0.924127 #461#)
COMMENT     #463=(CScratch
COMMENT     (CWidget 3 (1 #42# 3) 1 2 0 0 #354# 6 100)
COMMENT     (LOGPEN 0 6 10053171) 8 1 6.06414 1.9
COMMENT     0.082322 1)
COMMENT     #464=(CLabel
COMMENT     (CWidget 0 (0 0) 1 2 0 0 #346# 677406339 100)
COMMENT     (LOGPEN 0 0 13408563) 1
COMMENT     (LOGFONT 38 14 0 0 400 0 0 0 0 3 2 1 18
COMMENT     "Georgia") 1.74233 0.555556 0
COMMENT     "{\\i Hin}dIII (217)" "@N (@S)" 5 6.30967
COMMENT     26.1349 0 -10 5.09519 0.924127 #463#)
COMMENT     #465=(CScratch
COMMENT     (CWidget 4 (1 #42# 4) 1 2 0 0 #354# 14 100)
COMMENT     (LOGPEN 0 6 10053171) 8 1 6.04285 1.9
COMMENT     0.082322 1)
COMMENT     #466=(CLabel
COMMENT     (CWidget 0 (0 0) 1 2 0 0 #346# 677406339 100)
COMMENT     (LOGPEN 0 0 13408563) 1
COMMENT     (LOGFONT 38 14 0 0 400 0 0 0 0 3 2 1 18
COMMENT     "Georgia") 1.74233 0.555556 0
COMMENT     "{\\i Hin}dIII (239)" "@N (@S)" 5 6.61024
COMMENT     24.3926 0 -10 5.09519 0.924127 #465#)
COMMENT     #467=(CScratch
COMMENT     (CWidget 5 (1 #42# 5) 1 2 0 0 #354# 14 100)
COMMENT     (LOGPEN 0 6 10053171) 8 1 6.02156 1.9
COMMENT     0.082322 1)
COMMENT     #468=(CLabel (CWidget 0 (0 0) 1 2 0 0 #346# 1 100)
COMMENT     (LOGPEN 0 0 13408563) 1
COMMENT     (LOGFONT 38 14 0 0 400 0 0 0 0 3 2 1 18
COMMENT     "Georgia") 1.74233 0.555556 0
COMMENT     "{\\i Hin}dIII (261)" "@N (@S)" 5 6.80778
COMMENT     22.6503 0 -10 5.02026 0.924127 #467#)
COMMENT     #469=(CScratch
COMMENT     (CWidget 6 (1 #42# 6) 1 2 0 0 #354#
COMMENT     1617106727 100) (LOGPEN 0 6 10053171) 8 1
COMMENT     6.00027 1.9 0.082322 1)
COMMENT     #470=(CLabel
COMMENT     (CWidget 0 (0 0) 1 2 0 0 #346# 129 100)
COMMENT     (LOGPEN 0 0 13408563) 1
COMMENT     (LOGFONT 38 14 0 0 400 0 0 0 0 3 2 1 18
COMMENT     "Georgia") 1.74233 0.555556 0
COMMENT     "{\\i Hin}dIII (283)" "@N (@S)" 5 7.09094
COMMENT     20.908 0 -10 5.09519 0.924127 #469#)
COMMENT     #471=(CScratch
COMMENT     (CWidget 7 (1 #42# 7) 1 2 0 0 #354# 225 100)
COMMENT     (LOGPEN 0 6 10053171) 8 1 5.97898 1.9
COMMENT     0.082322 1)
COMMENT     #472=(CLabel
COMMENT     (CWidget 0 (0 0) 1 2 0 0 #346# 1040 100)
COMMENT     (LOGPEN 0 0 13408563) 1
COMMENT     (LOGFONT 38 14 0 0 400 0 0 0 0 3 2 1 18
COMMENT     "Georgia") 1.74233 0.555556 0
COMMENT     "{\\i Hin}dIII (305)" "@N (@S)" 5 7.2993
COMMENT     19.1656 0 -10 5.14514 0.924127 #471#)
COMMENT     #473=(CScratch
COMMENT     (CWidget 8 (1 #42# 8) 1 2 0 0 #354#
COMMENT     1717986918 100) (LOGPEN 0 6 10053171) 8 1
COMMENT     5.95769 1.9 0.082322 1)
COMMENT     #474=(CLabel (CWidget 0 (0 0) 1 2 0 0 #346# 0 100)
COMMENT     (LOGPEN 0 0 13408563) 1
COMMENT     (LOGFONT 38 14 0 0 400 0 0 0 0 3 2 1 18
COMMENT     "Georgia") 1.74233 0.555556 0
COMMENT     "{\\i Hin}dIII (327)" "@N (@S)" 5 7.44632
COMMENT     17.4233 0 -10 5.14514 0.924127 #473#)
COMMENT     #475=(CScratch
COMMENT     (CWidget 9 (1 #42# 9) 1 2 0 0 #354# 0 100)
COMMENT     (LOGPEN 0 6 10053171) 8 1 5.9364 1.9 0.082322
COMMENT     1)
COMMENT     #476=(CLabel
COMMENT     (CWidget 0 (0 0) 1 2 0 0 #346# 19416384 100)
COMMENT     (LOGPEN 0 0 13408563) 1
COMMENT     (LOGFONT 38 14 0 0 400 0 0 0 0 3 2 1 18
COMMENT     "Georgia") 1.74233 0.555556 0
COMMENT     "{\\i Hin}dIII (349)" "@N (@S)" 5 7.6329
COMMENT     15.681 0 -10 5.09519 0.924127 #475#)
COMMENT     #477=(CScratch
COMMENT     (CWidget 10 (1 #42# 10) 1 2 0 0 #354# 0 100)
COMMENT     (LOGPEN 0 6 10053171) 8 1 5.9151 1.9 0.082322
COMMENT     1)
COMMENT     #478=(CLabel (CWidget 0 (0 0) 1 2 0 0 #346# 0 100)
COMMENT     (LOGPEN 0 0 13408563) 1
COMMENT     (LOGFONT 38 14 0 0 400 0 0 0 0 3 2 1 18
COMMENT     "Georgia") 1.74233 0.555556 0
COMMENT     "{\\i Hin}dIII (371)" "@N (@S)" 5 7.7172
COMMENT     13.9386 0 -10 5.09519 0.924127 #477#)
COMMENT     #479=(CScratch
COMMENT     (CWidget 11 (1 #42# 11) 1 2 0 0 #354# 2016
COMMENT     100) (LOGPEN 0 6 10053171) 8 1 5.89381 1.9
COMMENT     0.082322 1)
COMMENT     #480=(CLabel (CWidget 0 (0 0) 1 2 0 0 #346# 0 100)
COMMENT     (LOGPEN 0 0 13408563) 1
COMMENT     (LOGFONT 38 14 0 0 400 0 0 0 0 3 2 1 18
COMMENT     "Georgia") 1.74233 0.555556 0
COMMENT     "{\\i Hin}dIII (393)" "@N (@S)" 5 7.89938
COMMENT     12.1963 0 -10 5.09519 0.924127 #479#)
COMMENT     #481=(CScratch
COMMENT     (CWidget 12 (1 #42# 12) 1 2 0 0 #354# 97 100)
COMMENT     (LOGPEN 0 6 10053171) 8 1 5.87252 1.9
COMMENT     0.082322 1)
COMMENT     #482=(CLabel
COMMENT     (CWidget 0 (0 0) 1 2 0 0 #346# 145 100)
COMMENT     (LOGPEN 0 0 13408563) 1
COMMENT     (LOGFONT 38 14 0 0 400 0 0 0 0 3 2 1 18
COMMENT     "Georgia") 1.74233 0.555556 0
COMMENT     "{\\i Hin}dIII (415)" "@N (@S)" 5 9.02602
COMMENT     10.454 0 -10 5.02026 0.924127 #481#)
COMMENT     #483=(CScratch
COMMENT     (CWidget 13 (1 #42# 13) 1 2 0 0 #354# 0 100)
COMMENT     (LOGPEN 0 6 10053171) 8 1 5.85123 1.9
COMMENT     0.082322 1)
COMMENT     #484=(CLabel (CWidget 0 (0 0) 1 2 0 0 #346# 0 100)
COMMENT     (LOGPEN 0 0 13408563) 1
COMMENT     (LOGFONT 38 14 0 0 400 0 0 0 0 3 2 1 18
COMMENT     "Georgia") 1.74233 0.555556 0
COMMENT     "{\\i Hin}dIII (437)" "@N (@S)" 5 11.2717
COMMENT     8.71165 0 -10 5.14514 0.924127 #483#)
COMMENT     #485=(CScratch
COMMENT     (CWidget 14 (1 #42# 14) 1 2 0 0 #354#
COMMENT     19415920 100) (LOGPEN 0 6 10053171) 8 1
COMMENT     5.82994 1.9 0.082322 1)
COMMENT     #486=(CLabel (CWidget 0 (0 0) 1 2 0 0 #346# 0 100)
COMMENT     (LOGPEN 0 0 13408563) 1
COMMENT     (LOGFONT 38 14 0 0 400 0 0 0 0 3 2 1 18
COMMENT     "Georgia") 1.74233 0.555556 0
COMMENT     "{\\i Hin}dIII (459)" "@N (@S)" 5 12.6623
COMMENT     6.96932 0 -10 5.09519 0.924127 #485#)
COMMENT     #487=(CScratch
COMMENT     (CWidget 15 (1 #42# 15) 1 2 0 0 #354#
COMMENT     19415920 100) (LOGPEN 0 6 10053171) 8 1
COMMENT     5.80865 1.9 0.082322 1)
COMMENT     #488=(CLabel (CWidget 0 (0 0) 1 2 0 0 #346# 0 100)
COMMENT     (LOGPEN 0 0 13408563) 1
COMMENT     (LOGFONT 38 14 0 0 400 0 0 0 0 3 2 1 18
COMMENT     "Georgia") 1.74233 0.555556 0
COMMENT     "{\\i Hin}dIII (481)" "@N (@S)" 5 13.5442
COMMENT     5.22699 0 -10 5.02026 0.924127 #487#)
COMMENT     #489=(CScratch
COMMENT     (CWidget 16 (1 #42# 16) 1 2 0 0 #354#
COMMENT     19415920 100) (LOGPEN 0 6 10053171) 8 1
COMMENT     5.78736 1.9 0.082322 1)
COMMENT     #490=(CLabel
COMMENT     (CWidget 0 (0 0) 1 2 0 0 #346# 19962116 100)
COMMENT     (LOGPEN 0 0 13408563) 1
COMMENT     (LOGFONT 38 14 0 0 400 0 0 0 0 3 2 1 18
COMMENT     "Georgia") 1.74233 0.555556 0
COMMENT     "{\\i Hin}dIII (503)" "@N (@S)" 5 14.4782
COMMENT     1.74233 0 -10 5.14514 0.924127 #489#)
COMMENT     #491=(CScratch
COMMENT     (CWidget 17 (1 #42# 17) 1 2 0 0 #354#
COMMENT     2087583745 100) (LOGPEN 0 6 10053171) 8 1
COMMENT     5.76607 1.9 0.082322 1)
COMMENT     #492=(CLabel
COMMENT     (CWidget 0 (0 0) 1 2 0 0 #346# 19961600 100)
COMMENT     (LOGPEN 0 0 13408563) 1
COMMENT     (LOGFONT 38 14 0 0 400 0 0 0 0 3 2 1 18
COMMENT     "Georgia") 1.74233 0.555556 0
COMMENT     "{\\i Hin}dIII (525)" "@N (@S)" 5 14.5544 0 0
COMMENT     -10 5.09519 0.924127 #491#)
COMMENT     #493=(CScratch
COMMENT     (CWidget 18 (1 #42# 18) 1 2 0 0 #354# 191 100)
COMMENT     (LOGPEN 0 6 10053171) 8 1 5.74477 1.9
COMMENT     0.082322 1)
COMMENT     #494=(CLabel
COMMENT     (CWidget 0 (0 0) 1 2 0 0 #346# 14435516 100)
COMMENT     (LOGPEN 0 0 13408563) 1
COMMENT     (LOGFONT 38 14 0 0 400 0 0 0 0 3 2 1 18
COMMENT     "Georgia") 1.74233 0.555556 0
COMMENT     "{\\i Hin}dIII (547)" "@N (@S)" 5 14.1162
COMMENT     -3.48466 0 -10 5.14514 0.924127 #493#)
COMMENT     #495=(CScratch
COMMENT     (CWidget 19 (1 #42# 19) 1 2 0 0 #354#
COMMENT     14435516 100) (LOGPEN 0 6 10053171) 8 1
COMMENT     5.72348 1.9 0.082322 1)
COMMENT     #496=(CLabel
COMMENT     (CWidget 0 (0 0) 1 2 0 0 #346# 28965736 100)
COMMENT     (LOGPEN 0 0 13408563) 1
COMMENT     (LOGFONT 38 14 0 0 400 0 0 0 0 3 2 1 18
COMMENT     "Georgia") 1.74233 0.555556 0
COMMENT     "{\\i Hin}dIII (569)" "@N (@S)" 5 13.5616
COMMENT     -5.22699 0 -10 5.09519 0.924127 #495#)
COMMENT     #497=(CScratch
COMMENT     (CWidget 20 (1 #42# 20) 1 2 0 0 #354#
COMMENT     28951424 100) (LOGPEN 0 6 10053171) 8 1
COMMENT     5.70219 1.9 0.082322 1)
COMMENT     #498=(CLabel
COMMENT     (CWidget 0 (0 0) 1 2 0 0 #346# 129 100)
COMMENT     (LOGPEN 0 0 13408563) 1
COMMENT     (LOGFONT 38 14 0 0 400 0 0 0 0 3 2 1 18
COMMENT     "Georgia") 1.74233 0.555556 0
COMMENT     "{\\i Hin}dIII (591)" "@N (@S)" 5 12.6275
COMMENT     -6.96932 0 -10 5.02026 0.924127 #497#)
COMMENT     #499=(CScratch
COMMENT     (CWidget 21 (1 #42# 21) 1 2 0 0 #354# 129 100)
COMMENT     (LOGPEN 0 6 10053171) 8 1 5.6809 1.9 0.082322
COMMENT     1)
COMMENT     #500=(CLabel
COMMENT     (CWidget 0 (0 0) 1 2 0 0 #346# 191 100)
COMMENT     (LOGPEN 0 0 13408563) 1
COMMENT     (LOGFONT 38 14 0 0 400 0 0 0 0 3 2 1 18
COMMENT     "Georgia") 1.74233 0.555556 0
COMMENT     "{\\i Hin}dIII (613)" "@N (@S)" 5 11.2543
COMMENT     -8.71165 0 -10 5.02026 0.924127 #499#)
COMMENT     #501=(CScratch
COMMENT     (CWidget 22 (1 #42# 22) 1 2 0 0 #354# 191 100)
COMMENT     (LOGPEN 0 6 10053171) 8 1 5.65961 1.9
COMMENT     0.082322 1)
COMMENT     #502=(CLabel (CWidget 0 (0 0) 1 2 0 0 #346# 0 100)
COMMENT     (LOGPEN 0 0 13408563) 1
COMMENT     (LOGFONT 38 14 0 0 400 0 0 0 0 3 2 1 18
COMMENT     "Georgia") 1.74233 0.555556 0
COMMENT     "{\\i Hin}dIII (635)" "@N (@S)" 5 10.2117
COMMENT     -10.454 0 -10 5.09519 0.924127 #501#)
COMMENT     #503=(CScratch
COMMENT     (CWidget 23 (1 #42# 23) 1 2 0 0 #354# 191 100)
COMMENT     (LOGPEN 0 6 10053171) 8 1 5.63832 1.9
COMMENT     0.082322 1)
COMMENT     #504=(CLabel
COMMENT     (CWidget 0 (0 0) 1 2 0 0 #346# 589825 100)
COMMENT     (LOGPEN 0 0 13408563) 1
COMMENT     (LOGFONT 38 14 0 0 400 0 0 0 0 3 2 1 18
COMMENT     "Georgia") 1.74233 0.555556 0
COMMENT     "{\\i Hin}dIII (657)" "@N (@S)" 5 10.6501
COMMENT     -13.9386 0 -10 5.14514 0.924127 #503#)
COMMENT     #505=(CScratch
COMMENT     (CWidget 24 (1 #42# 24) 1 2 0 0 #354# 1 100)
COMMENT     (LOGPEN 0 6 10053171) 8 1 5.61703 1.9
COMMENT     0.082322 1)
COMMENT     #506=(CLabel
COMMENT     (CWidget 0 (0 0) 1 2 0 0 #346# 178 100)
COMMENT     (LOGPEN 0 0 13408563) 1
COMMENT     (LOGFONT 38 14 0 0 400 0 0 0 0 3 2 1 18
COMMENT     "Georgia") 1.74233 0.555556 0
COMMENT     "{\\i Hin}dIII (679)" "@N (@S)" 5 10.9458
COMMENT     -15.681 0 -10 5.14514 0.924127 #505#)
COMMENT     #507=(CScratch
COMMENT     (CWidget 25 (1 #42# 25) 1 2 0 0 #354#
COMMENT     1943841072 100) (LOGPEN 0 6 10053171) 8 1
COMMENT     5.59574 1.9 0.082322 1)
COMMENT     #508=(CLabel
COMMENT     (CWidget 0 (0 0) 1 2 0 0 #346# 19975092 100)
COMMENT     (LOGPEN 0 0 13408563) 1
COMMENT     (LOGFONT 38 14 0 0 400 0 0 0 0 3 2 1 18
COMMENT     "Georgia") 1.74233 0.555556 0
COMMENT     "{\\i Hin}dIII (701)" "@N (@S)" 5 11.2506
COMMENT     -19.1656 0 -10 5.14514 0.924127 #507#)
COMMENT     #509=(CScratch
COMMENT     (CWidget 26 (1 #42# 26) 1 2 0 0 #354#
COMMENT     1717986918 100) (LOGPEN 0 6 10053171) 8 1
COMMENT     3.75985 1.9 0.082322 1)
COMMENT     #510=(CLabel
COMMENT     (CWidget 0 (0 0) 1 2 0 0 #346# 178 100)
COMMENT     (LOGPEN 0 0 13408563) 1
COMMENT     (LOGFONT 38 14 0 0 400 0 0 0 0 3 2 1 18
COMMENT     "Georgia") 1.74233 0.555556 0
COMMENT     "{\\i Hin}dIII (2598)" "@N (@S)" 5 10.9726
COMMENT     -45.3006 0 -10 5.54476 0.924127 #509#))
COMMENT     (CObjectList))) (CObjectList))
COMMENT     #511=(CGroupWidget (CWidget 12 (9 0) 1 2 0 0 Nil 0 100)
COMMENT     (CObjectList
COMMENT     #512=(CGroupWidget
COMMENT     (CWidget 1 (11 #73# 0) 1 2 0 0 Nil 0 100)
COMMENT     (CObjectList
COMMENT     #513=(CScratch
COMMENT     (CWidget 1 (2 #73# 1) 1 2 0 0 #370# 0 100)
COMMENT     (LOGPEN 0 0 0) 1 1 3.84017 1.9 0.082322 1)
COMMENT     #514=(CLabel (CWidget 0 (0 0) 1 2 0 0 #359# 0 100)
COMMENT     (LOGPEN 0 0 16744512) 1
COMMENT     (LOGFONT 42 16 0 0 400 0 0 0 0 3 2 1 34
COMMENT     "Arial") 1.74233 0.611111 8388608
COMMENT     "pEGFP-C-5' (100.0%)" "@N (@H)" 65535 13.5278
COMMENT     -40.0736 0 -10 9.16634 1.04901 #513#))
COMMENT     (CObjectList))
COMMENT     #515=(CGroupWidget
COMMENT     (CWidget 1 (11 #74# 0) 1 2 0 0 Nil 0 100)
COMMENT     (CObjectList
COMMENT     #516=(CScratch
COMMENT     (CWidget 1 (2 #74# 1) 1 2 0 0 #370# 0 100)
COMMENT     (LOGPEN 0 0 0) 1 1 4.42859 1.9 0.082322 1)
COMMENT     #517=(CLabel
COMMENT     (CWidget 0 (0 0) 1 2 0 0 #359# 677406339 100)
COMMENT     (LOGPEN 0 0 16744512) 1
COMMENT     (LOGFONT 42 16 0 0 400 0 0 0 0 3 2 1 34
COMMENT     "Arial") 1.74233 0.611111 8388608
COMMENT     "pEGFP-N-3' (100.0%)" "@N (@H)" 65535 17.3225
COMMENT     -38.3313 0 -10 9.11639 1.04901 #516#))
COMMENT     (CObjectList))
COMMENT     #518=(CGroupWidget
COMMENT     (CWidget 1 (11 #76# 0) 1 2 0 0 Nil 0 100)
COMMENT     (CObjectList
COMMENT     #519=(CScratch
COMMENT     (CWidget 1 (2 #76# 1) 1 2 0 0 #370# 0 100)
COMMENT     (LOGPEN 0 0 0) 1 1 1.86976 1.9 0.082322 1)
COMMENT     #520=(CLabel
COMMENT     (CWidget 0 (0 0) 1 2 0 0 #359# 1943841072 100)
COMMENT     (LOGPEN 0 0 16744512) 1
COMMENT     (LOGFONT 42 16 0 0 400 0 0 0 0 3 2 1 34
COMMENT     "Arial") 1.74233 0.611111 8388608
COMMENT     "pGEX-3' (100.0%)" "@N (@H)" 65535 -15.3794
COMMENT     -3.48466 0 -10 7.59282 1.04901 #519#))
COMMENT     (CObjectList))
COMMENT     #521=(CGroupWidget
COMMENT     (CWidget 1 (11 #89# 0) 1 2 0 0 Nil 357341276 100)
COMMENT     (CObjectList
COMMENT     #522=(CScratch
COMMENT     (CWidget 1 (2 #89# 1) 1 2 0 0 #370# 28957472
COMMENT     100) (LOGPEN 0 0 0) 1 1 1.23489 1.9 0.082322
COMMENT     1)
COMMENT     #523=(CLabel
COMMENT     (CWidget 0 (0 0) 1 2 0 0 #359# 1943994370 100)
COMMENT     (LOGPEN 0 0 16744512) 1
COMMENT     (LOGFONT 42 16 0 0 400 0 0 0 0 3 2 1 34
COMMENT     "Arial") 1.74233 0.611111 8388608
COMMENT     "SiRNA5' (100.0%)" "@N (@H)" 65535 -15.4055
COMMENT     3.48466 0 -10 7.59282 1.04901 #522#))
COMMENT     (CObjectList))) (CObjectList))
COMMENT     #524=(CGroupWidget (CWidget 14 (16 0) 1 2 0 0 Nil 2 100)
COMMENT     (CObjectList) (CObjectList))) (CObjectList)))
COMMENT     (CSeqView 10 10 (CObjectList)
COMMENT     (CObList #525=(AnlzFontColorItem 149 924 37173247)) 1 (CObList))
COMMENT     (CObList) 19037732 (CStringList) 28112944 3536 (CObList)))
FEATURES             Location/Qualifiers
     CDS             150..925
                     /vntifkey="4"
                     /label=Nr2e3+SV40\min
BASE COUNT  1417 a 1811 c 1677 g 1577 t
ORIGIN
        1 cctgcaggca gctgcgcgct cgctcgctca ctgaggccgc ccgggcaaag cccgggcgtc
       61 gggcgacctt tggtcgcccg gcctcagtga gcgagcgagc gcgcagagag ggagtggcca
      121 actccatcac taggggttcc tgcggccgca cgcgtggcat aagggggaac caagcttaaa
      181 cagtcccatg gccaagcttc ttattcgtgg cgcacaagct tggcgatggc caaagccaag
      241 cttactgagt gcaactgtca agcttcacta tcagcgattt caagcttaaa caattgactg
      301 tacaagcttc ccatattacg ctagcaagct tgaaacggta cagagccaag cttatttatc
      361 tcgctaacca agctttccta cttacacgta caagcttgag gtctaaaaac tgcaagcttt
      421 cgaagtacca gacccaagct tggcaactca ctgaaccaag cttgagcgac tgtcggtaca
      481 agcttaagcg ggctcgtcca caagctttga acggggatcg ggcaagcttg tcacattagg
      541 cggccaagct tcaatccact ggaatacaag cttcctctgg ttctaactca agcttcttag
      601 acgtgtgaag caagctttaa ataatcagaa cccaagctta agagataaag aagacaagct
      661 tagtcacgct gggctccaag cttaatgatg gatgagctca agcttgctcg agatctgcga
      721 tctgcatctc aattagtcag caaccatagt cccgccccta actccgccca tcccgcccct
      781 aactccgccc agttccgccc attctccgcc ccatcgctga ctaatttttt ttatttatgc
      841 agaggccgag gccgcctcgg cctctgagct attccagaag tagtgaggag gcttttttgg
      901 aggcctaggc ttttgcaaag gatccgccac catggattat ggaggcgccc tgagtgccgt
      961 tgggcgcgag ctgctatttg taacgaaccc agtagtcgtc aatggctctg tacttgtgcc
     1021 tgaggaccag tgttactgcg cgggctggat tgagtcgcgt ggcacaaacg gtgcccaaac
     1081 ggcgtcgaac gtgctgcaat ggcttgctgc tggcttctcc atcctactgc ttatgtttta
     1141 cgcctaccaa acatggaagt caacctgcgg ctgggaggag atctatgtgt gcgctatcga
     1201 gatggtcaag gtgattctcg agttcttctt cgagtttaag aacccgtcca tgctgtatct
     1261 agccacaggc caccgcgtcc agtggttgcg ttacgccgag tggcttctca cctgcccggt
     1321 catttgcatt cacctgtcaa acctgacggg cttgtccaac gactacagca ggcgcaccat
     1381 gggtctgctt gtgtctgata ttggcacaat tgtgtggggc gccacttccg ccatggccac
     1441 cggatacgtc aaggtcatct tcttctgcct gggtctgtgt tatggtgcta acacgttctt
     1501 tcacgctgcc aaggcctaca tcgagggtta ccacaccgtg ccgaagggcc ggtgtcgcca
     1561 ggtggtgact ggcatggctt ggctcttctt cgtatcatgg ggtatgttcc ccatcctgtt
     1621 catcctcggc cccgagggct tcggcgtcct gagcgtgtac ggctccaccg tcggccacac
     1681 catcattgac ctgatgtcga agaactgctg gggtctgctc ggccactacc tgcgcgtgct
     1741 gatccacgag catatcctca tccacggcga cattcgcaag accaccaaat tgaacattgg
     1801 tggcactgag attgaggtcg agacgctggt ggaggacgag gccgaggctg gcgcggtacc
     1861 catggtgagc aagggcgagg agctgttcac cggggtggtg cccatcctgg tcgagctgga
     1921 cggcgacgta aacggccaca agttcagcgt gtccggcgag ggcgagggcg atgccaccta
     1981 cggcaagctg accctgaagt tcatctgcac caccggcaag ctgcccgtgc cctggcccac
     2041 cctcgtgacc accctgacct acggcgtgca gtgcttcagc cgctaccccg accacatgaa
     2101 gcagcacgac ttcttcaagt ccgccatgcc cgaaggctac gtccaggagc gcaccatctt
     2161 cttcaaggac gacggcaact acaagacccg cgccgaggtg aagttcgagg gcgacaccct
     2221 ggtgaaccgc atcgagctga agggcatcga cttcaaggag gacggcaaca tcctggggca
     2281 caagctggag tacaactaca acagccacaa cgtctatatc atggccgaca agcagaagaa
     2341 cggcatcaag gtgaacttca agatccgcca caacatcgag gacggcagcg tgcagctcgc
     2401 cgaccactac cagcagaaca cccccatcgg cgacggcccc gtgctgctgc ccgacaacca
     2461 ctacctgagc acccagtccg ccctgagcaa agaccccaac gagaagcgcg atcacatggt
     2521 cctgctggag ttcgtgaccg ccgccgggat cactctcggc atggacgagc tgtacaagtg
     2581 ataagaattc gatatcaagc ttatcgataa tcaacctctg gattacaaaa tttgtgaaag
     2641 attgactggt attcttaact atgttgctcc ttttacgcta tgtggatacg ctgctttaat
     2701 gcctttgtat catgctattg cttcccgtat ggctttcatt ttctcctcct tgtataaatc
     2761 ctggttgctg tctctttatg aggagttgtg gcccgttgtc aggcaacgtg gcgtggtgtg
     2821 cactgtgttt gctgacgcaa cccccactgg ttggggcatt gccaccacct gtcagctcct
     2881 ttccgggact ttcgctttcc ccctccctat tgccacggcg gaactcatcg ccgcctgcct
     2941 tgcccgctgc tggacagggg ctcggctgtt gggcactgac aattccgtgg tgttgtcggg
     3001 gaaatcatcg tcctttcctt ggctgctcgc ctatgttgcc acctggattc tgcgcgggac
     3061 gtccttctgc tacgtccctt cggccctcaa tccagcggac cttccttccc gcggcctgct
     3121 gccggctctg cggcctcttc cgcgtcttcg ccttcgccct cagacgagtc ggatctccct
     3181 ttgggccgcc tccccgcatc gataccgagc gctgctcgag agatctacgg gtggcatccc
     3241 tgtgacccct ccccagtgcc tctcctggcc ctggaagttg ccactccagt gcccaccagc
     3301 cttgtcctaa taaaattaag ttgcatcatt ttgtctgact aggtgtcctt ctataatatt
     3361 atggggtgga ggggggtggt atggagcaag gggcaagttg ggaagacaac ctgtagggcc
     3421 tgcggggtct attgggaacc aagctggagt gcagtggcac aatcttggct cactgcaatc
     3481 tccgcctcct gggttcaagc gattctcctg cctcagcctc ccgagttgtt gggattccag
     3541 gcatgcatga ccaggctcag ctaatttttg tttttttggt agagacgggg tttcaccata
     3601 ttggccaggc tggtctccaa ctcctaatct caggtgatct acccaccttg gcctcccaaa
     3661 ttgctgggat tacaggcgtg aaccactgct cccttccctg tccttctgat tttgtaggta
     3721 accacgtgcg gaccgagcgg ccgcaggaac ccctagtgat ggagttggcc actccctctc
     3781 tgcgcgctcg ctcgctcact gaggccgggc gaccaaaggt cgcccgacgc ccgggctttg
     3841 cccgggcggc ctcagtgagc gagcgagcgc gcagctgcct gcaggggcgc ctgatgcggt
     3901 attttctcct tacgcatctg tgcggtattt cacaccgcat annnnnnnnn nnnnnnnnnn
     3961 nnnnnnnnnn nnnnnnnnnn nnnnnnnnnn nnnnnnnnnn nnnnnnnnnn nnnnnnnnnn
     4021 nnnnnnnnnn nnnnnnnnnn nnnnnnnnnn nnnnnnnnnn nnnnnnnnnn nnnnnnnnnn
     4081 nnncnnnnnn nnnnnnnnnn nnnnnnnnnn nnnnnnnnnn nnnnnnnnnn nnnnnnnnnn
     4141 nnnnnnnnnn nnnnnnnnnn nnnnnnnnnn nnnnnnnnnn nnnnnnnnnn nnnnnnnnnn
     4201 nnnnnnnnnn nnnnnnnnnn nnnnnccttt gacgttggag tccacgttct ttaatagtgg
     4261 actcttgttc caaactggaa caacactcaa ccctatctcg ggctattctt ttgatttata
     4321 agggattttg ccgatttcgg cctattggtt aaaaaatgag ctgatttaac aaaaatttaa
     4381 cgcgaatttt aacaaaatat taacgtttac aattttatgg tgcactctca gtacaatctg
     4441 ctctgatgcc gcatagttaa gccagccccg acacccgcca acacccgctg acgcgccctg
     4501 acgggcttgt ctgctcccgg catccgctta cagacaagct gtgaccgtct ccgggagctg
     4561 catgtgtcag aggttttcac cgtcatcacc gaaacgcgcg agacgaaagg gcctcgtgat
     4621 acgcctattt ttataggtta atgtcatgat aataatggtt tcttagacgt caggtggcac
     4681 ttttcgggga aatgtgcgcg gaacccctat ttgtttattt ttctaaatac attcaaatat
     4741 gtatccgctc atgagacaat aaccctgata aatgcttcaa taatattgaa aaaggaagag
     4801 tatgagtatt caacatttcc gtgtcgccct tattcccttt tttgcggcat tttgccttcc
     4861 tgtttttgct cacccagaaa cgctggtgaa agtaaaagat gctgaagatc agttgggtgc
     4921 acgagtgggt tacatcgaac tggatctcaa cagcggtaag atccttgaga gttttcgccc
     4981 cgaagaacgt tttccaatga tgagcacttt taaagttctg ctatgtggcg cggtattatc
     5041 ccgtattgac gccgggcaag agcaactcgg tcgccgcata cactattctc agaatgactt
     5101 ggttgagtac tcaccagtca cagaaaagca tcttacggat ggcatgacag taagagaatt
     5161 atgcagtgct gccataacca tgagtgataa cactgcggcc aacttacttc tgacaacgat
     5221 cggaggaccg aaggagctaa ccgctttttt gcacaacatg ggggatcatg taactcgcct
     5281 tgatcgttgg gaaccggagc tgaatgaagc cataccaaac gacgagcgtg acaccacgat
     5341 gcctgtagca atggcaacaa cgttgcgcaa actattaact ggcgaactac ttactctagc
     5401 ttcccggcaa caattaatag actggatgga ggcggataaa gttgcaggac cacttctgcg
     5461 ctcggccctt ccggctggct ggtttattgc tgataaatct ggagccggtg agcgtgggtc
     5521 tcgcggtatc attgcagcac tggggccaga tggtaagccc tcccgtatcg tagttatcta
     5581 cacgacgggg agtcaggcaa ctatggatga acgaaataga cagatcgctg agataggtgc
     5641 ctcactgatt aagcattggt aactgtcaga ccaagtttac tcatatatac tttagattga
     5701 tttaaaactt catttttaat ttaaaaggat ctaggtgaag atcctttttg ataatctcat
     5761 gaccaaaatc ccttaacgtg agttttcgtt ccactgagcg tcagaccccg tagaaaagat
     5821 caaaggatct tcttgagatc ctttttttct gcgcgtaatc tgctgcttgc aaacaaaaaa
     5881 accaccgcta ccagcggtgg tttgtttgcc ggatcaagag ctaccaactc tttttccgaa
     5941 ggtaactggc ttcagcagag cgcagatacc aaatactgtc cttctagtgt agccgtagtt
     6001 aggccaccac ttcaagaact ctgtagcacc gcctacatac ctcgctctgc taatcctgtt
     6061 accagtggct gctgccagtg gcgataagtc gtgtcttacc gggttggact caagacgata
     6121 gttaccggat aaggcgcagc ggtcgggctg aacggggggt tcgtgcacac agcccagctt
     6181 ggagcgaacg acctacaccg aactgagata cctacagcgt gagctatgag aaagcgccac
     6241 gcttcccgaa gggagaaagg cggacaggta tccggtaagc ggcagggtcg gaacaggaga
     6301 gcgcacgagg gagcttccag ggggaaacgc ctggtatctt tatagtcctg tcgggtttcg
     6361 ccacctctga cttgagcgtc gatttttgtg atgctcgtca ggggggcgga gcctatggaa
     6421 aaacgccagc aacgcggcct ttttacggtt cctggccttt tgctggcctt ttgctcacat
     6481 gt
//
